Addgene plasmid #179951: YFVdelNS1-mCherry
Purpose: pCCI vector encoding YFV-17D lacking nonstructural protein 1 (NS1) but with mCherry
Depositing lab: Wei Xu. Publication: Anterograde transneuronal tracing and genetic control with engineered yellow fever vaccine YFV-17D. Li E, Guo J, Oh SJ, Luo Y, Oliveros HC, Du W, Arano R, Kim Y, Chen YT, Eitson J, Lin DT, Li Y, Roberts T, Schoggins JW, Xu W. Nat Methods. 2021 Nov 25. pii: 10.1038/s41592-021-01319-9. doi: 10.1038/s41592-021-01319-9. PubMed 34824475.
Backbone
  Vector backbone: pCCI
  Backbone size w/o insert (bp): 8888
  Vector type: transneuronal tracing
Growth in bacteria
  Bacterial resistance: Chloramphenicol, 25 μg/mL
  Growth temperature: 37°C
  Growth strain: TransforMax EPI300
  Copy number: Low Copy
Gene/Insert
  Gene/Insert name: YFV-17D lacking nonstructural protein 1 (NS1) but with mCherry
  Species: Yellow fever virus
  Insert size (bp): 11515
  Promoter: SP6
  Cloning method: Gibson Cloning
Resource information
  A portion of this plasmid was derived from a plasmid made by: This plasmid was constructed in collaboration with Dr. John W Schoggins.
Terms and licenses: Academic/Nonprofit Terms; Industry Terms: Not Available to Industry
Depositor comments: Please view the attached protocol for growing plasmid in the lab. If protocol is not followed it is likely DNA preps will contain a significant number of DNA impurities.
How to cite: YFVdelNS1-mCherry was a gift from Wei Xu (Addgene plasmid # 179951 ; http://n2t.net/addgene:179951 ; RRID:Addgene_179951)
