[The description below was written by a language model from this plasmid's Addgene catalogue record and pLannotate feature annotations shown in this document.]
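Description:
YFVdelNS1-mCherry is an infectious-clone-type plasmid carrying the cDNA of the yellow fever vaccine strain YFV-17D, deleted for nonstructural protein 1 (NS1) and tagged with mCherry, in the pCCI backbone. pCCI is a copy-control BAC/fosmid-style vector. The feature tables show the F-plasmid replication and partitioning machinery (ori2/oriS, repE, incC, sopA, sopB, sopC), which holds the plasmid at low copy, and an additional oriV origin. A lambda cos site and a single loxP site are also present. Selection is by chloramphenicol through the cat gene and its own promoter. Low-copy maintenance suits large, potentially unstable viral cDNAs such as this roughly 11.5 kb insert. Short fragments of lacZα, KanR, the AmpR promoter, MCS and a T7 promoter appear to be cloning remnants.

The viral cassette starts at an SP6 promoter, which allows in vitro transcription of genome-length RNA. Downstream, the annotations place mCherry, then a ubiquitin coding sequence that directly abuts the YFV polyprotein reading frame, and finally the flavivirus 3' UTR cis-acting replication element. This layout suggests that mCherry is translated in frame with the viral polyprotein and separated from it by cleavage after ubiquitin, although the record does not describe the mechanism. The exact boundaries of the NS1 deletion are not annotated either. NS1 is required for flavivirus RNA replication, so the deleted genome should depend on NS1 supplied in trans. The record lists the vector type as transneuronal tracing, and the associated work concerns anterograde transneuronal tracing and genetic control with engineered YFV-17D. The depositor and repository sequences differ by one nucleotide in length and give the same annotation.
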