Features (pLannotate 1.2.2; 31 found; start..end, strand, type, name):
      8..41      -  protein_bind   loxP: Cre-mediated recombination occurs in the 8-bp core sequence (GCATACAT). Cre recombinase
     59..457     +  misc_feature   cos: lambda cos site; allows packaging into phage lambda particles
    471..617     -  CDS            yuaZ (fragment): YUAZ_ECO57 - Protein predicted: Swiss-Prot protein existence level 4. From Escherichia coli O157:H7.
    717..1190    -  misc_feature   sopC: sopC; centromere-like partitioning region of the bacterial F plasmid
   1263..2234    -  CDS            sopB: partitioning protein for the bacterial F plasmid; sopB
   2234..3409    -  CDS            sopA: partitioning protein for the bacterial F plasmid; sopA
   3735..3985    -  misc_feature   incC: incC; incompatibility region of the bacterial F plasmid
   3988..4743    -  CDS            repE: replication initiation protein for the bacterial F plasmid; repE
   4834..5053    -  rep_origin     ori2: secondary origin of replication for the bacterial F plasmid; also known as oriS
   5129..5743    -  rep_origin     oriV: origin of replication for the bacterial F plasmid
   6142..6486    -  CDS            resD (fragment): REDF_ECOLI - Also known as D. Protein inferred from homology: Swiss-Prot protein existence level 3. Acts as a repressor of transcription and as a site-specific resolvase that cleaves at the RfsF site. From Escherichia coli (strain K12).
   6602..6704    +  promoter       cat promoter: promoter of the E. coli cat gene encoding chloramphenicol acetyltransferase
   6705..7361    +  CDS            cat: CAT_ECOLX - Experimental evidence at protein level: Swiss-Prot protein existence level 1. This enzyme is an effector of chloramphenicol resistance in bacteria. From Escherichia coli. This protein is used as a marker in many commonly used cloning vectors, such as pACYC184.
   7449..7466    -  promoter       tet promoter (fragment): E. coli promoter for tetracycline efflux protein gene
   7508..7571    +  CDS            lacI (fragment): lac repressor; lacI; The lac repressor binds to the lac operator to inhibit transcription in E. coli. This inhibition can be relieved by adding lactose or isopropyl-β-D-thiogalactopyranoside (IPTG).
   7584..7605    +  protein_bind   CAP binding site: CAP binding activates transcription in the presence of cAMP. E. coli catabolite activator protein
   7620..7650    +  promoter       lac promoter: promoter for the E. coli lac operon
   7654..7676    +  protein_bind   lac operator (fragment): The lac repressor binds to the lac operator to inhibit transcription in E. coli. This inhibition can be relieved by adding lactose or isopropyl-β-D-thiogalactopyranoside (IPTG). lac repressor encoded by lacI
   7741..7777    -  misc_feature   MCS (fragment): pUC18/19 multiple cloning site
   7780..7867    -  promoter       AmpR promoter (fragment): bla
   8135..8153    +  promoter       SP6 promoter: promoter for bacteriophage SP6 RNA polymerase
   8352..9059    +  CDS            mCherry: mCherry is a basic (constitutively fluorescent) red fluorescent protein published in 2004, derived from Discosoma sp.. It is reported to be a very rapidly-maturing monomer with low acid sensitivity.
   9123..9347    +  CDS            UBIQ_CERCA: Experimental evidence at protein level: Swiss-Prot protein existence level 1. Ubiquitin exists either covalently attached to another protein, or free (unanchored). When covalently bound, it is conjugated to target proteins via an isopeptide bond either as a monomer (monoubiquitin), a polymer linked via different Lys residues of the ubiquitin (polyubiquitin chains) or a linear polymer linked via the initiator Met of the ubiquitin (linear polyubiquitin chains). Polyubiquitin chains, when attached to a target protein, have different functions depending on the Lys residue of the ubiquitin that is
   9348..19157   +  CDS            POLG_YEFV1: Experimental evidence at protein level: Swiss-Prot protein existence level 1. [RNA-directed RNA polymerase NS5]: Replicates the viral (+) and (-) RNA genome, and performs the capping of genomes in the cytoplasm (PubMed:19850911). NS5 methylates viral RNA cap at guanine N- 7 and ribose 2'-O positions (PubMed:19850911). Besides its role in RNA genome replication, also prevents the establishment of cellular antiviral state by blocking the interferon-alpha/beta (IFN-alpha/beta) signaling pathway (PubMed:25211074). IFN-I induces binding of NS5 to host IFN-activated transcription factor STAT2, preve
  19567..19665   +  ncRNA          Flavi CRE: Accession: RF00185 - Flavivirus 3' UTR cis-acting replication element (CRE)
  19667..19701   -  CDS            KanR (fragment): aminoglycoside phosphotransferase; aph(3')-Ia; confers resistance to kanamycin in bacteria or G418 (Geneticin®) in eukaryotes
  19886..20032   +  CDS            TRA2_ECOLX (fragment): Protein predicted: Swiss-Prot protein existence level 4. Required for transposition of transposon Tn903. From Escherichia coli.
  20048..20074   -  misc_feature   MCS (fragment): pUC18/19 multiple cloning site
  20077..20095   -  promoter       T7 promoter: promoter for bacteriophage T7 RNA polymerase
  20098..20254   +  CDS            lacZα (fragment): LacZα fragment of β-galactosidase; lacZ fragment
  20260..20359   -  misc_feature   bom (fragment): basis of mobility region from pBR322
>Addgene plasmid #179951 | YFVdelNS1-mCherry | depositor full sequence | sequence record 349611 | Full Sequence
ATCGAATATAACTTCGTATAATGTATGCTATACGAAGTTATTAGCGATGAGCTCGGACTTCCATTGTTCA
TTCCACGGACAAAAACAGAGAAAGGAAACGACAGAGGCCAAAAAGCTCGCTTTCAGCACCTGTCGTTTCC
TTTCTTTTCAGAGGGTATTTTAAATAAAAACATTAAGTTATGACGAAGAAGAACGGAAACGCCTTAAACC
GGAAAATTTTCATAAATAGCGAAAACCCGCGAGGTCGCCGCCCCGTAACCTGTCGGATCACCGGAAAGGA
CCCGTAAAGTGATAATGATTATCATCTACATATCACAACGTGCGTGGAGGCCATCAAACCACGTCAAATA
ATCAATTATGACGCAGGTATCGTATTAATTGATCTGCATCAACTTAACGTAAAAACAACTTCAGACAATA
CAAATCAGCGACACTGAATACGGGGCAACCTCATGTCCGAGCTCGCGAGCTCGTCGACAGCGACACACTT
GCATCGGATGCAGCCCGGTTAACGTGCCGGCACGGCCTGGGTAACCAGGTATTTTGTCCACATAACCGTG
CGCAAAATGTTGTGGATAAGCAGGACACAGCAGCAATCCACAGCAGGCATACAACCGCACACCGAGGTTA
CTCCGTTCTACAGGTTACGACGACATGTCAATACTTGCCCTTGACAGGCATTGATGGAATCGTAGTCTCA
CGCTGATAGTCTGATCGACAATACAAGTGGGACCGTGGTCCCAGACCGATAATCAGACCGACAACACGAG
TGGGATCGTGGTCCCAGACTAATAATCAGACCGACGATACGAGTGGGACCGTGGTCCCAGACTAATAATC
AGACCGACGATACGAGTGGGACCGTGGTTCCAGACTAATAATCAGACCGACGATACGAGTGGGACCGTGG
TCCCAGACTAATAATCAGACCGACGATACGAGTGGGACCATGGTCCCAGACTAATAATCAGACCGACGAT
ACGAGTGGGACCGTGGTCCCAGTCTGATTATCAGACCGACGATACGAGTGGGACCGTGGTCCCAGACTAA
TAATCAGACCGACGATACGAGTGGGACCGTGGTCCCAGACTAATAATCAGACCGACGATACGAGTGGGAC
CGTGGTCCCAGTCTGATTATCAGACCGACGATACAAGTGGAACAGTGGGCCCAGAGAGAATATTCAGGCC
AGTTATGCTTTCTGGCCTGTAACAAAGGACATTAAGTAAAGACAGATAAACGTAGACTAAAACGTGGTCG
CATCAGGGTGCTGGCTTTTCAAGTTCCTTAAGAATGGCCTCAATTTTCTCTATACACTCAGTTGGAACAC
GAGACCTGTCCAGGTTAAGCACCATTTTATCGCCCTTATACAATACTGTCGCTCCAGGAGCAAACTGATG
TCGTGAGCTTAAACTAGTTCTTGATGCAGATGACGTTTTAAGCACAGAAGTTAAAAGAGTGATAACTTCT
TCAGCTTCAAATATCACCCCAGCTTTTTTCTGCTCATGAAGGTTAGATGCCTGCTGCTTAAGTAATTCCT
CTTTATCTGTAAAGGCTTTTTGAAGTGCATCACCTGACCGGGCAGATAGTTCACCGGGGTGAGAAAAAAG
AGCAACAACTGATTTAGGCAATTTGGCGGTGTTGATACAGCGGGTAATAATCTTACGTGAAATATTTTCC
GCATCAGCCAGCGCAGAAATATTTCCAGCAAATTCATTCTGCAATCGGCTTGCATAACGCTGACCACGTT
CATAAGCACTTGTTGGGCGATAATCGTTACCCAATCTGGATAATGCAGCCATCTGCTCATCATCCAGCTC
GCCAACCAGAACACGATAATCACTTTCGGTAAGTGCAGCAGCTTTACGACGGCGACTCCCATCGGCAATT
TCTATGACACCAGATACTCTTCGACCGAACGCCGGTGTCTGTTGACCAGTCAGTAGAAAAGAAGGGATGA
GATCATCCAGTGCGTCCTCAGTAAGCAGCTCCTGGTCACGTTCATTACCTGACCATACCCGAGAGGTCTT
CTCAACACTATCACCCCGGAGCACTTCAAGAGTAAACTTCACATCCCGACCACATACAGGCAAAGTAATG
GCATTACCGCGAGCCATTACTCCTACGCGCGCAATTAACGAATCCACCATCGGGGCAGCTGGTGTCGATA
ACGAAGTATCTTCAACCGGTTGAGTATTGAGCGTATGTTTTGGAATAACAGGCGCACGCTTCATTATCTA
ATCTCCCAGCGTGGTTTAATCAGACGATCGAAAATTTCATTGCAGACAGGTTCCCAAATAGAAAGAGCAT
TTCTCCAGGCACCAGTTGAAGAGCGTTGATCAATGGCCTGTTCAAAAACAGTTCTCATCCGGATCTGACC
TTTACCAACTTCATCCGTTTCACGTACAACATTTTTTAGAACCATGCTTCCCCAGGCATCCCGAATTTGC
TCCTCCATCCACGGGGACTGAGAGCCATTGCTATTGCTGTATTTGGTAAGCAAAATACGTACATCAGGCT
CGAACCCTTTAAGATCAACGTTCTTGAGCAGATCACGAAGCATATCGAAAAACTGCAGTGCGGAGGTGTA
GTCAAACAACTCAGCAGGCGTGGGAACAATCAGCACATCAGCAGCACATACGACATTAATCGTGCCGATA
CCCAGGTTAGGCGCGCTGTCAATAACTATGACATCATAGTCATGAGCAACAGTTTCAATGGCCAGTCGGA
GCATCAGGTGTGGATCGGTGGGCAGTTTACCTTCATCAAATTTGCCCATTAACTCAGTTTCAATACGGTG
CAGAGCCAGACAGGAAGGAATAATGTCAAGCCCCGGCCAGCAAGTGGGCTTTATTGCATAAGTGACATCG
TCCTTTTCCCCAAGATAGAAAGGCAGGAGAGTGTCTTCTGCATGAATATGAAGATCTGGTACCCATCCGT
GATACATTGAGGCTGTTCCCTGGGGGTCGTTACCTTCCACGAGCAAAACACGTAGCCCCTTCAGAGCCAG
ATCCTGAGCAAGATGAACAGAAACTGAGGTTTTGTAAACGCCACCTTTATGGGCAGCAACCCCGATCACC
GGTGGAAATACGTCTTCAGCACGTCGCAATCGCGTACCAAACACATCACGCATATGATTAATTTGTTCAA
TTGTATAACCAACACGTTGCTCAACCCGTCCTCGAATTTCCATATCCGGGTGCGGTAGTCGCCCTGCTTT
CTCGGCATCTCTGATAGCCTGAGAAGAAACCCCAACTAAATCCGCTGCTTCACCTATTCTCCAGCGCCGG
GTTATTTTCCTCGCTTCCGGGCTGTCATCATTAAACTGTGCAATGGCGATAGCCTTCGTCATTTCATGAC
CAGCGTTTATGCACTGGTTAAGTGTTTCCATGAGTTTCATTCTGAACATCCTTTAATCATTGCTTTGCGT
TTTTTTATTAAATCTTGCAATTTACTGCAAAGCAACAACAAAATCGCAAAGTCATCAAAAAACCGCAAAG
TTGTTTAAAATAAGAGCAACACTACAAAAGGAGATAAGAAGAGCACATACCTCAGTCACTTATTATCACT
AGCGCTCGCCGCAGCCGTGTAACCGAGCATAGCGAGCGAACTGGCGAGGAAGCAAAGAAGAACTGTTCTG
TCAGATAGCTCTTACGCTCAGCGCAAGAAGAAATATCCACCGTGGGAAAAACTCCAGGTAGAGGTACACA
CGCGGATAGCCAATTCAGAGTAATAAACTGTGATAATCAACCCTCATCAATGATGACGAACTAACCCCCG
ATATCAGGTCACATGACGAAGGGAAAGAGAAGGAAATCAACTGTGACAAACTGCCCTCAAATTTGGCTTC
CTTAAAAATTACAGTTCAAAAAGTATGAGAAAATCCATGCAGGCTGAAGGAAACAGCAAAACTGTGACAA
ATTACCCTCAGTAGGTCAGAACAAATGTGACGAACCACCCTCAAATCTGTGACAGATAACCCTCAGACTA
TCCTGTCGTCATGGAAGTGATATCGCGGAAGGAAAATACGATATGAGTCGTCTGGCGGCCTTTCTTTTTC
TCAATGTATGAGAGGCGCATTGGAGTTCTGCTGTTGATCTCATTAACACAGACCTGCAGGAAGCGGCGGC
GGAAGTCAGGCATACGCTGGTAACTTTGAGGCAGCTGGTAACGCTCTATGATCCAGTCGATTTTCAGAGA
GACGATGCCTGAGCCATCCGGCTTACGATACTGACACAGGGATTCGTATAAACGCATGGCATACGGATTG
GTGATTTCTTTTGTTTCACTAAGCCGAAACTGCGTAAACCGGTTCTGTAACCCGATAAAGAAGGGAATGA
GATATGGGTTGATATGTACACTGTAAAGCCCTCTGGATGGACTGTGCGCACGTTTGATAAACCAAGGAAA
AGATTCATAGCCTTTTTCATCGCCGGCATCCTCTTCAGGGCGATAAAAAACCACTTCCTTCCCCGCGAAA
CTCTTCAATGCCTGCCGTATATCCTTACTGGCTTCCGCAGAGGTCAATCCGAATATTTCAGCATATTTAG
CAACATGGATCTCGCAGATACCGTCATGTTCCTGTAGGGTGCCATCAGATTTTCTGATCTGGTCAACGAA
CAGATACAGCATACGTTTTTGATCCCGGGAGAGACTATATGCCGCCTCAGTGAGGTCGTTTGACTGGACG
ATTCGCGGGCTATTTTTACGTTTCTTGTGATTGATAACCGCTGTTTCCGCCATGACAGATCCATGTGAAG
TGTGACAAGTTTTTAGATTGTCACACTAAATAAAAAAGAGTCAATAAGCAGGGATAACTTTGTGAAAAAA
CAGCTTCTTCTGAGGGCAATTTGTCACAGGGTTAAGGGCAATTTGTCACAGACAGGACTGTCATTTGAGG
GTGATTTGTCACACTGAAAGGGCAATTTGTCACAACACCTTCTCTAGAACCAGCATGGATAAAGGCCTAC
AAGGCGCTCTAAAAAAGAAGATCTAAAAACTATAAAAAAAATAATTATAAAAATATCCCCGTGGATAAGT
GGATAACCCCAAGGGAAGTTTTTTCAGGCATCGTGTGTAAGCAGAATATATAAGTGCTGTTCCCTGGTGC
TTCCTCGCTCACTCGACCGGGAGGGTTCGAGAAGGGGGGGCACCCCCCTTCGGCGTGCGCGGTCACGCGC
ACAGGGCGCAGCCCTGGTTAAAAACAAGGTTTATAAATATTGGTTTAAAAGCAGGTTAAAAGACAGGTTA
GCGGTGGCCGAAAAACGGGCGGAAACCCTTGCAAATGCTGGATTTTCTGCCTGTGGACAGCCCCTCAAAT
GTCAATAGGTGCGCCCCTCATCTGTCAGCACTCTGCCCCTCAAGTGTCAAGGATCGCGCCCCTCATCTGT
CAGTAGTCGCGCCCCTCAAGTGTCAATACCGCAGGGCACTTATCCCCAGGCTTGTCCACATCATCTGTGG
GAAACTCGCGTAAAATCAGGCGTTTTCGCCGATTTGCGAGGCTGGCCAGCTCCACGTCGCCGGCCGAAAT
CGAGCCTGCCCCTCATCTGTCAACGCCGCGCCGGGTGAGTCGGCCCCTCAAGTGTCAACGTCCGCCCCTC
ATCTGTCAGTGAGGGCCAAGTTTTCCGCGAGGTATCCACAACGCCGGCGGCCGGCCGCGGTGTCTCGCAC
ACGGCTTCGACGGCGTTTCTGGCGCGTTTGCAGGGCCATAGACGGCCGCCAGCCCAGCGGCGAGGGCAAC
CAGCTCGAGGGCTTCGCCCTGTCGCTCGACTGCGGCGAGCACTACTGGCTGTAAAAGGACAGACCACATC
ATGGTTCTGTGTTCATTAGGTTGTTCTGTCCATTGCTGACATAATCCGCTCCACTTCAACGTAACACCGC
ACGAAGATTTCTATTGTTCCTGAAGGCATATTCAAATCGTTTTCGTTACCGCTTGCAGGCATCATGACAG
AACACTACTTCCTATAAACGCTACACAGGCTCCTGAGATTAATAATGCGGATCTCTACGATAATGGGAGA
TTTTCCCGACTGTTTCGTTCGCTTCTCAGTGGATAACAGCCAGCTTCTCTGTTTAACAGACAAAAACAGC
ATATCCACTCAGTTCCACATTTCCATATAAAGGCCAAGGCATTTATTCTCAGGATAATTGTTTCAGCATC
GCAACCGCATCAGACTCCGGCATCGCAAACTGCACCCGGTGCCGGGCAGCCACATCCAGCGCAAAAACCT
TCGTGTAGACTTCCGTTGAACTGATGGACTTATGTCCCATCAGGCTTTGCAGAACTTTCAGCGGTATACC
GGCATACAGCATGTGCATCGCATAGGAATGGCGGAACGTATGTGGTGTGACCGGAACAGAGAACGTCACA
CCGTCAGCAGCAGCGGCGGCAACCGCCTCCCCAATCCAGGTCCTGACCGTTCTGTCCGTCACTTCCCAGA
TCCGCGCTTTCTCTGTCCTTCCTGTGCGACGGTTACGCCGCTCCATGAGCTTATCGCGAATAAATACCTG
TGACGGAAGATCACTTCGCAGAATAAATAAATCCTGGTGTCCCTGTTGATACCGGGAAGCCCTGGGCCAA
CTTTTGGCGAAAATGAGACGTTGATCGGCACGTAAGAGGTTCCAACTTTCACCATAATGAAATAAGATCA
CTACCGGGCGTATTTTTTGAGTTATCGAGATTTTCAGGAGCTAAGGAAGCTAAAATGGAGAAAAAAATCA
CTGGATATACCACCGTTGATATATCCCAATGGCATCGTAAAGAACATTTTGAGGCATTTCAGTCAGTTGC
TCAATGTACCTATAACCAGACCGTTCAGCTGGATATTACGGCCTTTTTAAAGACCGTAAAGAAAAATAAG
CACAAGTTTTATCCGGCCTTTATTCACATTCTTGCCCGCCTGATGAATGCTCATCCGGAATTTCGTATGG
CAATGAAAGACGGTGAGCTGGTGATATGGGATAGTGTTCACCCTTGTTACACCGTTTTCCATGAGCAAAC
TGAAACGTTTTCATCGCTCTGGAGTGAATACCACGACGATTTCCGGCAGTTTCTACACATATATTCGCAA
GATGTGGCGTGTTACGGTGAAAACCTGGCCTATTTCCCTAAAGGGTTTATTGAGAATATGTTTTTCGTCT
CAGCCAATCCCTGGGTGAGTTTCACCAGTTTTGATTTAAACGTGGCCAATATGGACAACTTCTTCGCCCC
CGTTTTCACCATGGGCAAATATTATACGCAAGGCGACAAGGTGCTGATGCCGCTGGCGATTCAGGTTCAT
CATGCCGTTTGTGATGGCTTCCATGTCGGCAGAATGCTTAATGAATTACAACAGTACTGCGATGAGTGGC
AGGGCGGGGCGTAATTTTTTTAAGGCAGTTATTGGTGCCCTTAAACGCCTGGTTGCTACGCCTGAATAAG
TGATAATAAGCGGATGAATGGCAGAAATTCGATGATAAGCTGTCAAACATGAGAATTGGTCGACGGCCCG
GGCGGCCGCAAGGAGTTCGCGTTGGCCGATTCATTAATGCAGCTGGCACGACAGGTTTCCCGACTGGAAA
GCGGGCAGTGAGCGCAACGCAATTAATGTGAGTTAGCTCACTCATTAGGCACCCCAGGCTTTACACTTTA
TGCTTCCGGCTCGTATGTTGTGTGGAATTGTGAGCGGATAACAATTTCACACAGGAAACAGCTATGACCA
TGATTACGCCAAGCTATTTAGGTGAGACTATAGAATACTCAAGCTTGCATGCCTGCAGGTCGACTCTAGA
GGATCCCACATTATTGAAGCATTTATCAGGGTTATTGTCTCATGAGCGGATACATATTTGAATGTATTTA
GAAAAATAAACAAATAGGGGTTCCGCGCACATTTCCCCGAAAAGTGCCACCTGACGTGTCGACGCGGCCG
CTAGCGATGACCCTGCTGATTGGTTCGCTGACCATTTCCGGGTGCGGGACGGCGTTACCAGAAACTCAGA
AGGTTCGTCCAACCAAACCGACTCTGACGGCAGTTTACGAGAGAGATGATAGGGTCTGCTTCAGTAAGCC
AGATGCTACACAATTAGGCTTGTACATATTGTCGTTAGAACGCGGCTACAATTAATACATAACCTTATGT
ATCATACACATACGATTTAGGTGACACTATAGAGTAAATCCTGTGTGCTAATTGAGGTGCATTGGTCTGC
AAATCGAGTTGCTAGGCAATAAACACATTTGGATTAATTTTAATCGTTCGTTGAGCGATTAGCAGAGAAC
TGACCAGAACATGTCTGGTCGTAAAGCTCAGGGAAAAACCCTGGGCGTCAATATGGTACGACGAGGAGTT
CGCTCCTTGTCAAACGAGCTCATGGTGAGCAAGGGCGAGGAGGACAACATGGCCATCATCAAGGAGTTCA
TGCGCTTCAAGGTGCACATGGAGGGCTCCGTGAACGGCCACGAGTTCGAGATCGAGGGCGAGGGCGAGGG
CCGCCCCTACGAGGGCACCCAGACCGCCAAGCTGAAGGTGACCAAGGGCGGCCCCCTGCCCTTCGCCTGG
GACATCCTGTCCCCTCAGTTCATGTACGGCTCCAAGGCCTACGTGAAGCACCCCGCCGACATCCCCGACT
ACTTGAAGCTGTCCTTCCCCGAGGGCTTCAAGTGGGAGCGCGTGATGAACTTCGAGGACGGCGGCGTGGT
GACCGTGACCCAGGACTCCTCCCTGCAGGACGGCGAGTTCATCTACAAGGTGAAGCTGCGCGGCACCAAC
TTCCCCTCCGACGGCCCCGTAATGCAGAAGAAGACCATGGGCTGGGAGGCCTCCTCCGAGCGGATGTACC
CCGAGGACGGCGCCCTGAAGGGCGAGATCAAGCAGAGGCTGAAGCTGAAGGACGGCGGCCACTACGACGC
CGAGGTCAAGACCACCTACAAGGCCAAGAAGCCCGTGCAGCTGCCCGGCGCCTACAACGTCAACATCAAG
CTGGACATCACCTCCCACAACGAGGACTACACCATCGTGGAACAGTACGAGCGCGCCGAGGGCCGCCACT
CCACCGGCGGCATGGACGAGCTGTACAAGACCGGTAACTTTGACCTTCTCAAGTTGGCCGGCGACGTCGA
GTCCAACCCAGGGCCCCTGCAGCAAATTTTCGTGAAGACCCTGACGGGCAAGACCATCACTCTTGAGGTC
GAGCCCAGTGACACCATCGAGAATGTCAAGGCCAAGATCCAAGACAAGGAAGGCATCCCACCTGACCAGC
AGAGGCTGATATTCGCGGGCAAACAGCTGGAGGATGGCCGCACCCTGTCCGACTACAACATCCAGAAAGA
GTCCACCTTGCACCTGGTGCTGTGTCTCCGCGGTGGAATGTCCGGTCGTAAAGCCCAGGGCAAAACCCTA
GGCGTAAATATGGTCCGACGCGGAGTCCGCTCATTGTCGAACAAAATAAAACAAAAAACAAAACAAATTG
GAAACAGACCTGGACCTTCAAGAGGTGTTCAAGGATTTATCTTTTTCTTTTTGTTCAACATTTTGACTGG
AAAAAAGATCACAGCCCACCTAAAGAGGTTGTGGAAAATGCTGGACCCAAGACAAGGCTTGGCTGTTCTA
AGGAAAGTCAAGAGAGTGGTGGCCAGTTTGATGAGAGGATTGTCCTCAAGGAAACGCCGTTCCCATGATG
TTCTGACTGTGCAATTCCTAATTTTGGGAATGCTGTTGATGACGGGTGGAGTGACCTTGGTGCGNAAAAA
CAGATGGTTGCTCCTAAATGTGACATCTGAGGACCTCGGGAAAACATTCTCTGTGGGCACAGGCAACTGC
ACAACAAACATTTTGGAAGCCAAGTACTGGTGCCCAGACTCAATGGAATACAACTGTCCCAATCTCAGTC
CAAGAGAGGAGCCAGATGACATTGATTGCTGGTGCTATGGGGTGGAAAACGTTAGAGTCGCATATGGTAA
GTGTGACTCAGCAGGCAGGTCTAGGAGGTCAAGAAGGGCCATTGACTTGCCTACGCATGAAAACCATGGT
TTGAAGACCCGGCAAGAAAAATGGATGACTGGAAGAATGGGTGAAAGGCAACTCCAAAAGATTGAGAGAT
GGTTCGTGAGGAACCCCTTTTTTGCAGTGACGGCTCTGACCATTGCCTACCTTGTGGGAAGCAACATGAC
GCAACGAGTCGTGATTGCCCTACTGGTCTTGGCTGTTGGTCCGGCCTACTCAGCTCACTGCATTGGAATT
ACTGACAGGGATTTCATTGAGGGGGTGCATGGAGGAACTTGGGTTTCAGCTACCCTGGAGCAAGACAAGT
GTGTCACTGTTATGGCCCCTGACAAGCCTTCATTGGACATCTCACTAGAGACAGTAGCCATTGATAGACC
TGCTGAGGTGAGGAAAGTGTGTTACAATGCAGTTCTCACTCATGTGAAGATTAATGACAAGTGCCCCAGC
ACTGGAGAGGCCCACCTAGCCGAAGAGAACGAAGGGGACAATGCGTGCAAGCGCACTTATTCTGATAGAG
GCTGGGGCAATGGCTGTGGCCTATTTGGGAAAGGGAGCATTGTGGCATGCGCCAAATTCACTTGTGCCAA
ATCCATGAGTTTGTTTGAGGTTGATCAGACCAAAATTCAGTATGTCATCAGAGCACAATTGCATGTAGGG
GCCAAGCAGGAAAATTGGAATACCGACATTAAGACTCTCAAGTTTGATGCCCTGTCAGGCTCCCAGGAAG
TCGAGTTCATTGGGTATGGAAAAGCTACACTGGAATGCCAGGTGCAAACTGCGGTGGACTTTGGTAACAG
TTACATCGCTGAGATGGAAACAGAGAGCTGGATAGTGGACAGACAGTGGGCCCAGGACTTGACCCTGCCA
TGGCAGAGTGGAAGTGGCGGGGTGTGGAGAGAGATGCATCATCTTGTCGAATTTGAACCTCCGCATGCCG
CCACTATCAGAGTACTGGCCCTGGGAAACCAGGAAGGCTCCTTGAAAACAGCTCTTACTGGCGCAATGAG
GGTTACAAAGGACACAAATGACAACAACCTTTACAAACTACATGGTGGACATGTTTCTTGCAGAGTGAAA
TTGTCAGCTTTGACACTCAAGGGGACATCCTACAAAATATGCACTGACAAAATGTTTTTTGTCAAGAACC
CAACTGACACTGGCCATGGCACTGTTGTGATGCAGGTGAAAGTGTCAAAAGGAGCCCCCTGCAGGATTCC
AGTGATAGTAGCTGATGATCTTACAGCGGCAATCAATAAAGGCATTTTGGTTACAGTTAACCCCATCGCC
TCAACCAATGATGATGAAGTGCTGATTGAGGTGAACCCACCTTTTGGAGACAGCTACATTATCGTTGGGA
GAGGAGATTCACGTCTCACTTACCAGTGGCACAAAGAGGGAAGCTCAATAGGAAAGTTGTTCACTCAGAC
CATGAAAGGCGTGGAACGCCTGGCCGTCATGGGAGACACCGCCTGGGATTTCAGCTCCGCTGGAGGGTTC
TTCACTTCGGTTGGGAAAGGAATTCATACGGTGTTTGGCTCTGCCTTTCAGGGGCTATTTGGCGGCTTGA
ACTGGATAACAAAGGTCATCATGGGGGCGGTACTTATATGGGTTGGCATCAACACAAGAAACATGACAAT
GTCCATGAGCATGATCTTGGTAGGAGTGATCATGATGTTTTTGTCTCTAGGAGTTGGGGCGGATCAAGGA
TGCGCCATCAACTTTGGCAAGAGAGAGCTCGGATCACGGTCCGGGACACGCGTGTACATGGACGCAGTCT
TTGAATACACCATAGACTGCGATGGATCTATCTTGGGTGCAGCGGTGAACGGAAAAAAGAGTGCCCATGG
CTCTCCAACATTTTGGATGGGAAGTCATGAAGTAAATGGGACATGGATGATCCACACCTTGGAGGCATTA
GATTACAAGGAGTGTGAGTGGCCACTGACACATACGATTGGAACATCAGTTGAAGAGAGTGAAATGTTCA
TGCCGAGATCAATCGGAGGCCCAGTTAGCTCTCACAATCATATCCCTGGATACAAGGTTCAGACGAACGG
ACCTTGGATGCAGGTACCACTAGAAGTGAAGAGAGAAGCTTGCCCAGGGACTAGCGTGATCATTGATGGC
AACTGTGATGGACGGGGAAAATCAACCAGATCCACCACGGATAGCGGGAAAGTTATTCCTGAATGGTGTT
GCCGCTCCTGCACAATGCCGCCTGTGAGCTTCCATGGTAGTGATGGGTGTTGGTATCCCATGGAAATTAG
GCCAAGGAAAACGCATGAAAGCCATCTGGTGCGCTCCTGGGTTACAGCTGGAGAAATACATGCTGTCCCT
TTTGGTTTGGTGAGCATGATGATAGCAATGGAAGTGGTCCTAAGGAAAAGACAGGGACCAAAGCAAATGT
TGGTTGGAGGAGTAGTGCTCTTGGGAGCAATGCTGGTCGGGCAAGTAACTCTCCTTGATTTGCTGAAACT
CACAGTGGCTGTGGGATTGCATTTCCATGAGATGAACAATGGAGGAGACGCCATGTATATGGCGTTGATT
GCTGCCTTTTCAATCAGACCAGGGCTGCTCATCGGCTTTGGGCTCAGGACCCTATGGAGCCCTCGGGAAC
GCCTTGTGCTGACCCTAGGAGCAGCCATGGTGGAGATTGCCTTGGGTGGCGTGATGGGCGGCCTGTGGAA
GTATCTAAATGCAGTTTCTCTCTGCATCCTGACAATAAATGCTGTTGCTTCTAGGAAAGCATCAAATACC
ATCTTGCCCCTCATGGCTCTGTTGACACCTGTCACTATGGCTGAGGTGAGACTTGCCGCAATGTTCTTTT
GTGCCATGGTTATCATAGGGGTCCTTCACCAGAATTTCAAGGACACCTCCATGCAGAAGACTATACCTCT
GGTGGCCCTCACACTCACATCTTACCTGGGCTTGACACAACCTTTTTTGGGCCTGTGTGCATTTCTGGCA
ACCCGCATATTTGGGCGAAGGAGTATCCCAGTGAATGAGGCACTCGCAGCAGCTGGTCTAGTGGGAGTGC
TGGCAGGACTGGCTTTTCAGGAGATGGAGAACTTCCTTGGTCCGATTGCAGTTGGAGGACTCCTGATGAT
GCTGGTATGCGTGGCTGGGAGGGTGGATGGGCTAGAGCTCAAGAAGCTTGGTGAAGTTTCATGGGAAGAG
GAGGCGGAGATCAGCGGGAGTTCCGCCCGCTATGATGTGGCACTCAGTGAACAAGGGGAGTTCAAGCTGC
TTTCTGAAGAGAAAGTGCCATGGGACCAGGTTGTGATGACCTCGCTGGCCTTGGTTGGGGCTGCCCTCCA
TCCATTTGCTCTTCTGCTGGTCCTTGCTGGGTGGCTGTTTCATGTCAGGGGAGCGCGCAGAAGTGGTCAC
CGGAGAAGTGGGGATGTCTTGTGGGATATTCCCACTCCTAAGATCATCGAGGAATGTGAACATCTGGAGG
ATGGGATTTATGGCATATTCCAGTCAACCTTCTTGGGGGCCTCCCAGCGAGGAGTGGGAGTGGCACAGGG
AGGGGTGTTCCACACAATGTGGCATGTCACAAGAGGAGCTTTCCTTGTCAGGAATGGCAAGAAGTTGATT
CCATCTTGGGCTTCAGTAAAGGAAGACCTTGTCGCCTATGGTGGCTCATGGAAGTTGGAAGGCAGATGGG
ATGGAGAGGAAGAGGTCCAGTTGATCGCGGCTGTTCCAGGAAAGAACGTGGTCAACGTCCAGACAAAACC
GAGCTTGTTCAAAGTGAGGAATGGGGGAGAAATCGGGGCTGTCGCTCTTGACTATCCGAGTGGCACTTCA
GGATCTCCTATTGTTAACAGGAACGGAGAGGTGATTGGGCTGTACGGCAATGGCATCCTTGTCGGTGACA
ACTCCTTCGTGTCCGCCATATCCCAGACTGAGGTGAAGGAAGAAGGAAAGGAGGAGCTCCAAGAGATCCC
GACAATGCTAAAGAAAGGAATGACAACTGTCCTTGATTTTCATCCTGGAGCTGGGAAGACAAGACGTTTC
CTCCCACAGATCTTGGCCGAGTGCGCACGGAGACGCTTGCGCACTCTTGTGTTGGCCCCCACCAGGGTTG
TTCTTTCTGAAATGAAGGAGGCTTTTCACGGCCTGGACGTGAAATTCCACACACAGGCTTTTTCCGCTCA
CGGCAGCGGGAGAGAAGTCATTGATGCCATGTGCCATGCCACCCTAACTTACAGGATGTTGGAACCAACT
AGGGTTGTTAACTGGGAAGTGATCATTATGGATGAAGCCCATTTTTTGGATCCAGCTAGCATAGCCGCTA
GAGGTTGGGCAGCGCACAGAGCTAGGGCAAATGAAAGTGCAACAATCTTGATGACAGCCACACCGCCTGG
GACTAGTGATGAATTTCCACATTCAAATGGTGAAATAGAAGATGTTCAAACGGACATACCCAGTGAGCCC
TGGAACACAGGGCATGACTGGATCCTGGCTGACAAAAGGCCCACGGCATGGTTCCTTCCATCCATCAGAG
CTGCAAATGTCATGGCTGCCTCTTTGCGTAAGGCTGGAAAGAGTGTGGTGGTCCTGAACAGGAAAACCTT
TGAGAGAGAATACCCCACGATAAAGCAGAAGAAACCTGACTTTATATTGGCCACTGACATAGCTGAAATG
GGAGCCAACCTTTGCGTGGAGCGAGTGCTGGATTGCAGGACGGCTTTTAAGCCTGTGCTTGTGGATGAAG
GGAGGAAGGTGGCAATAAAAGGGCCACTTCGTATCTCCGCATCCTCTGCTGCTCAAAGGAGGGGGCGCAT
TGGGAGAAATCCCAACAGAGATGGAGACTCATACTACTATTCTGAGCCTACAAGTGAAAATAATGCCCAC
CACGTCTGCTGGTTGGAGGCCTCAATGCTCTTGGACAACATGGAGGTGAGGGGTGGAATGGTCGCCCCAC
TCTATGGCGTTGAAGGAACTAAAACACCAGTTTCCCCTGGTGAAATGAGACTGAGGGATGACCAGAGGAA
AGTCTTCAGAGAACTAGTGAGGAATTGTGACCTGCCCGTTTGGCTTTCGTGGCAAGTGGCCAAGGCTGGT
TTGAAGACGAATGATCGTAAGTGGTGTTTTGAAGGCCCTGAGGAACATGAGATCTTGAATGACAGCGGTG
AAACAGTGAAGTGCAGGGCTCCTGGAGGAGCAAAGAAGCCTCTGCGCCCAAGGTGGTGTGATGAAAGGGT
GTCATCTGACCAGAGTGCGCTGTCTGAATTTATTAAGTTTGCTGAAGGTAGGAGGGGAGCTGCTGAAGTG
CTAGTTGTGCTGAGTGAACTCCCTGATTTCCTGGCTAAAAAAGGTGGAGAGGCAATGGATACCATCAGTG
TGTTCCTCCACTCTGAGGAAGGCTCTAGGGCTTACCGCAATGCACTATCAATGATGCCTGAGGCAATGAC
AATAGTCATGCTGTTTATACTGGCTGGACTACTGACATCGGGAATGGTCATCTTTTTCATGTCTCCCAAA
GGCATCAGTAGAATGTCTATGGCGATGGGCACAATGGCCGGCTGTGGATATCTCATGTTCCTTGGAGGCG
TCAAACCCACTCACATCTCCTATGTCATGCTCATATTCTTTGTCCTGATGGTGGTTGTGATCCCCGAGCC
AGGGCAACAAAGGTCCATCCAAGACAACCAAGTGGCATACCTCATTATTGGCATCCTGACGCTGGTTTCA
GCGGTGGCAGCCAACGAGCTAGGCATGCTGGAGAAAACCAAAGAGGACCTCTTTGGGAAGAAGAACTTAA
TTCCATCTAGTGCTTCACCCTGGAGTTGGCCGGATCTTGACCTGAAGCCAGGAGCTGCCTGGACAGTGTA
CGTTGGCATTGTTACAATGCTCTCTCCAATGTTGCACCACTGGATCAAAGTCGAATATGGCAACCTGTCT
CTGTCTGGAATAGCCCAGTCAGCCTCAGTCCTTTCTTTCATGGACAAGGGGATACCATTCATGAAGATGA
ATATCTCGGTCATAATGCTGCTGGTCAGTGGCTGGAATTCAATAACAGTGATGCCTCTGCTCTGTGGCAT
AGGGTGCGCCATGCTCCACTGGTCTCTCATTTTACCTGGAATCAAAGCGCAGCAGTCAAAGCTTGCACAG
AGAAGGGTGTTCCATGGCGTTGCCAAGAACCCTGTGGTTGATGGGAATCCAACAGTTGACATTGAGGAAG
CTCCTGAAATGCCTGCCCTTTATGAGAAGAAACTGGCTCTATATCTCCTTCTTGCTCTCAGCCTAGCTTC
TGTTGCCATGTGCAGAACGCCCTTTTCATTGGCTGAAGGCATTGTCCTAGCATCAGCTGCCTTAGGGCCG
CTCATAGAGGGAAACACCAGCCTTCTTTGGAATGGACCCATGGCTGTCTCCATGACAGGAGTCATGAGGG
GGAATCACTATGCTTTTGTGGGAGTCATGTACAATCTATGGAAGATGAAAACTGGACGCCGGGGGAGCGC
GAATGGAAAAACTTTGGGTGAAGTCTGGAAGAGGGAACTGAATCTGTTGGACAAGCGACAGTTTGAGTTG
TATAAAAGGACCGACATTGTGGAGGTGGATCGTGATACGGCACGCAGGCATTTGGCCGAAGGGAAGGTGG
ACACCGGGGTGGCGGTCTCCAGGGGGACCGCAAAGTTAAGGTGGTTCCATGAGCGTGGCTATGTCAAGCT
GGAAGGTAGGGTGATTGACCTGGGGTGTGGCCGCGGAGGCTGGTGTTACTACGCTGCTGCGCAAAAGGAA
GTGAGTGGGGTCAAAGGATTTACTCTTGGAAGAGACGGCCATGAGAAACCCATGAATGTGCAAAGTCTGG
GATGGAACATCATCACCTTCAAGGACAAAACTGATATCCACCGCCTAGAACCAGTGAAATGTGACACCCT
TTTGTGTGACATTGGAGAGTCATCATCGTCATCGGTCACAGAGGGGGAAAGGACCGTGAGAGTTCTTGAT
ACTGTAGAAAAATGGCTGGCTTGTGGGGTTGACAACTTCTGTGTGAAGGTGTTAGCTCCATACATGCCAG
ATGTTCTTGAGAAACTGGAATTGCTCCAAAGGAGGTTTGGCGGAACAGTGATCAGGAACCCTCTCTCCAG
GAATTCCACTCATGAAATGTACTACGTGTCTGGAGCCCGCAGCAATGTCACATTTACTGTGAACCAAACA
TCCCGCCTCCTGATGAGGAGAATGAGGCGTCCAACTGGAAAAGTGACCCTGGAGGCTGACGTCATCCTCC
CAATTGGGACACGCAGTGTTGAGACAGACAAGGGACCCCTGGACAAAGAGGCCATAGAAGAAAGGGTTGA
GAGGATAAAATCTGAGTACATGACCTCTTGGTTTTATGACAATGACAACCCCTACAGGACCTGGCACTAC
TGTGGCTCCTATGTCACAAAAACCTCAGGAAGTGCGGCGAGCATGGTAAATGGTGTTATTAAAATTCTGA
CATATCCATGGGACAGGATAGAGGAGGTCACAAGAATGGCAATGACTGACACAACCCCTTTTGGACAGCA
AAGAGTGTTTAAAGAAAAAGTTGACACCAGAGCAAAGGATCCACCAGCGGGAACTAGGAAGATCATGAAA
GTTGTCAACAGGTGGCTGTTCCGCCACCTGGCCAGAGAAAAGAACCCCAGACTGTGCACAAAGGAAGAAT
TTATTGCAAAAGTCCGAAGTCATGCAGCCATTGGAGCTTACCTGGAAGAACAAGAACAGTGGAAGACTGC
CAATGAGGCTGTCCAAGACCCAAAGTTCTGGGAACTGGTGGATGAAGAAAGGAAGCTGCACCAACAAGGC
AGGTGTCGGACTTGTGTGTACAACATGATGGGGAAAAGAGAGAAGAAGCTGTCAGAGTTTGGGAAAGCAA
AGGGAAGCCGTGCCATATGGTATATGTGGCTGGGAGCGCGGTATCTTGAGTTTGAGGCCCTGGGATTCCT
GAATGAGGACCATTGGGCTTCCAGGGAAAACTCAGGAGGAGGAGTGGAAGGCATTGGCTTACAATACCTA
GGATATGTGATCAGAGACCTGGCTGCAATGGATGGTGGTGGATTCTACGCGGATGACACCGCTGGATGGG
ACACGCGCATCACAGAGGCAGACCTTGATGATGAACAGGAGATCTTGAACTACATGAGCCCACATCACAA
AAAACTGGCACAAGCAGTGATGGAAATGACATACAAGAACAAAGTGGTGAAAGTGTTGAGACCAGCCCCA
GGAGGGAAAGCCTACATGGATGTCATAAGTCGACGAGACCAGAGAGGATCCGGGCAGGTAGTGACTTATG
CTCTGAACACCATCACCAACTTGAAAGTCCAATTGATCAGAATGGCAGAAGCAGAGATGGTGATACATCA
CCAACATGTTCAAGATTGTGATGAATCAGTTCTGACCAGGCTGGAGGCATGGCTCACTGAGCACGGATGT
GACAGACTGAAGAGGATGGCGGTGAGTGGAGACGACTGTGTGGTCCGGCCCATCGATGACAGGTTCGGCC
TGGCCCTGTCCCATCTCAACGCCATGTCCAAGGTTAGAAAGGACATATCTGAATGGCAGCCATCAAAAGG
GTGGAATGATTGGGAGAATGTGCCCTTCTGTTCCCACCACTTCCATGAACTACAGCTGAAGGATGGCAGG
AGGATTGTGGTGCCTTGCCGAGAACAGGACGAGCTCATTGGGAGAGGAAGGGTGTCTCCAGGAAACGGCT
GGATGATCAAGGAAACAGCTTGCCTCAGCAAAGCCTATGCCAACATGTGGTCACTGATGTATTTTCACAA
AAGGGACATGAGGCTACTGTCATTGGCTGTTTCCTCAGCTGTTCCCACCTCATGGGTTCCACAAGGACGC
ACAACATGGTCGATTCATGGGAAAGGGGAGTGGATGACCACGGAAGACATGCTTGAGGTGTGGAACAGAG
TATGGATAACCAACAACCCACACATGCAGGACAAGACAATGGTGAAAAAATGGAGAGATGTCCCTTATCT
AACCAAGAGACAAGACAAGCTGTGCGGATCACTGATTGGAATGACCAATAGGGCCACCTGGGCCTCCCAC
ATCCATTTAGTCATCCATCGTATCCGAACGCTGATTGGACAGGAGAAATACACTGACTACCTAACAGTCA
TGGACAGGTATTCTGTGGATGCTGACCTGCAACTGGGTGAGCTTATCTGAAACACCATCTAACAGGAATA
ACCGGGATACAAACCACGGGTGGAGAACCGGACTCCCCACAACCTGAAACCGGGATATAAACCACGGCTG
GAGAACCGGACTCCGCACTTAAAATGAAACAGAAACCGGGATAAAAACTACGGATGGAGAACCGGACTCC
ACACATTGAGACAGAAGAAGTTGTCAGCCCAGAACCCCACACGAGTTTTGCCACTGCTAAGCTGTGAGGC
AGTGCAGGCTGGGACAGCCGACCTCCAGGTTGCGAAAAACCTGGTTTCTGGGACCTCCCACCCCAGAGTA
AAAAGAACGGAGCCTCCGCTACCACCCTCCCACGTGGTGGTAGAAAGACGGGGTCTAGAGGTTAGAGGAG
ACCCTCCAGGGAACAAATAGTGGGACCATATTGACGCCAGGGAAAGACCGGAGTGGTTCTCTGCTTTTCC
TCCAGAGGTCTGTGAGCACAGTTTGCTCAAGAATAAGCAGACCTTTGGATGACAAACACAAAACCACTCG
AGCAAGACGTTTCCCGTTGAATATGGCTCATAACACCCCTTGTATTACTGTTTATGTAAGCAGACAGTTT
TATTGTTCATGATGATATATTTTTATCTTGTGCAATGTAACATCAGAGATTTTGAGACACAACGTGGCTT
TGTTGAATAAATCGAACTTTTGCTGAGTTGAAGGATCAGATCACGCATCTTCCCGACAACGCAGACCGTT
CCGTGGCAAAGCAAAAGTTCAAAATCACCAACTGGTCCACCTACAACAAAGCTCTCATCAACCGTGGCTC
CCTCACTTTCTGGCTGGATGATGGGGCGATTCAGGCCTGGTATGAGTCAGCAACACCTTCTTCACGAGGC
AGACCTCAGCGCTAGCGGAGTGTAGTGGGATCCCCGGGTACCGAGCTCGAATTCGCCCTATAGTGAGTCG
TATTACAATTCACTGGCCGTCGTTTTACAACGTCGTGACTGGGAAAACCCTGGCGTTACCCAACTTAATC
GCCTTGCAGCACATCCCCCTTTCGCCAGCTGGCGTAATAGCGAAGAGGCCCGCACCGATCGCCCTTCCCA
ACAGTTGCGCAGCTGAATGGCGAATGGCGCCTGATGCGGTATTTTCTCCTTACGCATCTGTGCGGTATTT
CACACCGCATATGGTGCACTCTCAGTACAATCTGCTCTGATGCCGCATAGTTAAGCCAGCCCCGACACCC
GCCAACACCCGCTGACGCGAACCCCTTGCGGCC
