Features (pLannotate 1.2.2; 31 found; start..end, strand, type, name):
     10..43      -  protein_bind   loxP: Cre-mediated recombination occurs in the 8-bp core sequence (GCATACAT). Cre recombinase
     61..459     +  misc_feature   cos: lambda cos site; allows packaging into phage lambda particles
    473..619     -  CDS            yuaZ (fragment): YUAZ_ECO57 - Protein predicted: Swiss-Prot protein existence level 4. From Escherichia coli O157:H7.
    719..1192    -  misc_feature   sopC: sopC; centromere-like partitioning region of the bacterial F plasmid
   1265..2236    -  CDS            sopB: partitioning protein for the bacterial F plasmid; sopB
   2236..3411    -  CDS            sopA: partitioning protein for the bacterial F plasmid; sopA
   3737..3987    -  misc_feature   incC: incC; incompatibility region of the bacterial F plasmid
   3990..4745    -  CDS            repE: replication initiation protein for the bacterial F plasmid; repE
   4836..5055    -  rep_origin     ori2: secondary origin of replication for the bacterial F plasmid; also known as oriS
   5131..5745    -  rep_origin     oriV: origin of replication for the bacterial F plasmid
   6143..6487    -  CDS            resD (fragment): REDF_ECOLI - Also known as D. Protein inferred from homology: Swiss-Prot protein existence level 3. Acts as a repressor of transcription and as a site-specific resolvase that cleaves at the RfsF site. From Escherichia coli (strain K12).
   6603..6705    +  promoter       cat promoter: promoter of the E. coli cat gene encoding chloramphenicol acetyltransferase
   6706..7362    +  CDS            cat: CAT_ECOLX - Experimental evidence at protein level: Swiss-Prot protein existence level 1. This enzyme is an effector of chloramphenicol resistance in bacteria. From Escherichia coli. This protein is used as a marker in many commonly used cloning vectors, such as pACYC184.
   7450..7467    -  promoter       tet promoter (fragment): E. coli promoter for tetracycline efflux protein gene
   7509..7572    +  CDS            lacI (fragment): lac repressor; lacI; The lac repressor binds to the lac operator to inhibit transcription in E. coli. This inhibition can be relieved by adding lactose or isopropyl-β-D-thiogalactopyranoside (IPTG).
   7585..7606    +  protein_bind   CAP binding site: CAP binding activates transcription in the presence of cAMP. E. coli catabolite activator protein
   7621..7651    +  promoter       lac promoter: promoter for the E. coli lac operon
   7655..7677    +  protein_bind   lac operator (fragment): The lac repressor binds to the lac operator to inhibit transcription in E. coli. This inhibition can be relieved by adding lactose or isopropyl-β-D-thiogalactopyranoside (IPTG). lac repressor encoded by lacI
   7742..7778    -  misc_feature   MCS (fragment): pUC18/19 multiple cloning site
   7781..7868    -  promoter       AmpR promoter (fragment): bla
   8136..8154    +  promoter       SP6 promoter: promoter for bacteriophage SP6 RNA polymerase
   8353..9060    +  CDS            mCherry: mCherry is a basic (constitutively fluorescent) red fluorescent protein published in 2004, derived from Discosoma sp.. It is reported to be a very rapidly-maturing monomer with low acid sensitivity.
   9124..9348    +  CDS            UBIQ_CERCA: Experimental evidence at protein level: Swiss-Prot protein existence level 1. Ubiquitin exists either covalently attached to another protein, or free (unanchored). When covalently bound, it is conjugated to target proteins via an isopeptide bond either as a monomer (monoubiquitin), a polymer linked via different Lys residues of the ubiquitin (polyubiquitin chains) or a linear polymer linked via the initiator Met of the ubiquitin (linear polyubiquitin chains). Polyubiquitin chains, when attached to a target protein, have different functions depending on the Lys residue of the ubiquitin that is
   9349..19158   +  CDS            POLG_YEFV1: Experimental evidence at protein level: Swiss-Prot protein existence level 1. [RNA-directed RNA polymerase NS5]: Replicates the viral (+) and (-) RNA genome, and performs the capping of genomes in the cytoplasm (PubMed:19850911). NS5 methylates viral RNA cap at guanine N- 7 and ribose 2'-O positions (PubMed:19850911). Besides its role in RNA genome replication, also prevents the establishment of cellular antiviral state by blocking the interferon-alpha/beta (IFN-alpha/beta) signaling pathway (PubMed:25211074). IFN-I induces binding of NS5 to host IFN-activated transcription factor STAT2, preve
  19568..19666   +  ncRNA          Flavi CRE: Accession: RF00185 - Flavivirus 3' UTR cis-acting replication element (CRE)
  19668..19702   -  CDS            KanR (fragment): aminoglycoside phosphotransferase; aph(3')-Ia; confers resistance to kanamycin in bacteria or G418 (Geneticin®) in eukaryotes
  19887..20033   +  CDS            TRA2_ECOLX (fragment): Protein predicted: Swiss-Prot protein existence level 4. Required for transposition of transposon Tn903. From Escherichia coli.
  20049..20075   -  misc_feature   MCS (fragment): pUC18/19 multiple cloning site
  20078..20096   -  promoter       T7 promoter: promoter for bacteriophage T7 RNA polymerase
  20099..20255   +  CDS            lacZα (fragment): LacZα fragment of β-galactosidase; lacZ fragment
  20261..20360   -  misc_feature   bom (fragment): basis of mobility region from pBR322
>Addgene plasmid #179951 | YFVdelNS1-mCherry | addgene full sequence | sequence record 354327 | Addgene NGS Result
GCATCGAATATAACTTCGTATAATGTATGCTATACGAAGTTATTAGCGATGAGCTCGGACTTCCATTGTT
CATTCCACGGACAAAAACAGAGAAAGGAAACGACAGAGGCCAAAAAGCTCGCTTTCAGCACCTGTCGTTT
CCTTTCTTTTCAGAGGGTATTTTAAATAAAAACATTAAGTTATGACGAAGAAGAACGGAAACGCCTTAAA
CCGGAAAATTTTCATAAATAGCGAAAACCCGCGAGGTCGCCGCCCCGTAACCTGTCGGATCACCGGAAAG
GACCCGTAAAGTGATAATGATTATCATCTACATATCACAACGTGCGTGGAGGCCATCAAACCACGTCAAA
TAATCAATTATGACGCAGGTATCGTATTAATTGATCTGCATCAACTTAACGTAAAAGCAACTTCAGACAA
TACAAATCAGCGACACTGAATACGGGGCAACCTCATGTCCGAGCTCGCGAGCTCGTCGACAGCGACACAC
TTGCATCGGATGCAGCCCGGTTAACGTGCCGGCACGGCCTGGGTAACCAGGTATTTTGTCCACATAACCG
TGCGCAAAATGTTGTGGATAAGCAGGACACAGCAGCAATCCACAGCAGGCATACAACCGCACACCGAGGT
TACTCCGTTCTACAGGTTACGACGACATGTCAATACTTGCCCTTGACAGGCATTGATGGAATCGTAGTCT
CACGCTGATAGTCTGATCGACAATACAAGTGGGACCGTGGTCCCAGACCGATAATCAGACCGACAACACG
AGTGGGATCGTGGTCCCAGACTAATAATCAGACCGACGATACGAGTGGGACCGTGGTCCCAGACTAATAA
TCAGACCGACGATACGAGTGGGACCGTGGTTCCAGACTAATAATCAGACCGACGATACGAGTGGGACCGT
GGTCCCAGACTAATAATCAGACCGACGATACGAGTGGGACCATGGTCCCAGACTAATAATCAGACCGACG
ATACGAGTGGGACCGTGGTCCCAGTCTGATTATCAGACCGACGATACGAGTGGGACCGTGGTCCCAGACT
AATAATCAGACCGACGATACGAGTGGGACCGTGGTCCCAGACTAATAATCAGACCGACGATACGAGTGGG
ACCGTGGTCCCAGTCTGATTATCAGACCGACGATACAAGTGGAACAGTGGGCCCAGAGAGAATATTCAGG
CCAGTTATGCTTTCTGGCCTGTAACAAAGGACATTAAGTAAAGACAGATAAACGTAGACTAAAACGTGGT
CGCATCAGGGTGCTGGCTTTTCAAGTTCCTTAAGAATGGCCTCAATTTTCTCTATACACTCAGTTGGAAC
ACGAGACCTGTCCAGGTTAAGCACCATTTTATCGCCCTTATACAATACTGTCGCTCCAGGAGCAAACTGA
TGTCGTGAGCTTAAACTAGTTCTTGATGCAGATGACGTTTTAAGCACAGAAGTTAAAAGAGTGATAACTT
CTTCAGCTTCAAATATCACCCCAGCTTTTTTCTGCTCATGAAGGTTAGATGCCTGCTGCTTAAGTAATTC
CTCTTTATCTGTAAAGGCTTTTTGAAGTGCATCACCTGACCGGGCAGATAGTTCACCGGGGTGAGAAAAA
AGAGCAACAACTGATTTAGGCAATTTGGCGGTGTTGATACAGCGGGTAATAATCTTACGTGAAATATTTT
CCGCATCAGCCAGCGCAGAAATATTTCCAGCAAATTCATTCTGCAATCGGCTTGCATAACGCTGACCACG
TTCATAAGCACTTGTTGGGCGATAATCGTTACCCAATCTGGATAATGCAGCCATCTGCTCATCATCCAGC
TCGCCAACCAGAACACGATAATCACTTTCGGTAAGTGCAGCAGCTTTACGACGGCGACTCCCATCGGCAA
TTTCTATGACACCAGATACTCTTCGACCGAACGCCGGTGTCTGTTGACCAGTCAGTAGAAAAGAAGGGAT
GAGATCATCCAGTGCGTCCTCAGTAAGCAGCTCCTGGTCACGTTCATTACCTGACCATACCCGAGAGGTC
TTCTCAACACTATCACCCCGGAGCACTTCAAGAGTAAACTTCACATCCCGACCACATACAGGCAAAGTAA
TGGCATTACCGCGAGCCATTACTCCTACGCGCGCAATTAACGAATCCACCATCGGGGCAGCTGGTGTCGA
TAACGAAGTATCTTCAACCGGTTGAGTATTGAGCGTATGTTTTGGAATAACAGGCGCACGCTTCATTATC
TAATCTCCCAGCGTGGTTTAATCAGACGATCGAAAATTTCATTGCAGACAGGTTCCCAAATAGAAAGAGC
ATTTCTCCAGGCACCAGTTGAAGAGCGTTGATCAATGGCCTGTTCAAAAACAGTTCTCATCCGGATCTGA
CCTTTACCAACTTCATCCGTTTCACGTACAACATTTTTTAGAACCATGCTTCCCCAGGCATCCCGAATTT
GCTCCTCCATCCACGGGGACTGAGAGCCATTACTATTGCTGTATTTGGTAAGCAAAATACGTACATCAGG
CTCGAACCCTTTAAGATCAACGTTCTTGAGCAGATCACGAAGCATATCGAAAAACTGCAGTGCGGAGGTG
TAGTCAAACAACTCAGCAGGCGTGGGAACAATCAGCACATCAGCAGCACATACGACATTAATCGTGCCGA
TACCCAGGTTAGGCGCGCTGTCAATAACTATGACATCATAGTCATGAGCAACAGTTTCAATGGCCAGTCG
GAGCATCAGGTGTGGATCGGTGGGCAGTTTACCTTCATCAAATTTGCCCATTAACTCAGTTTCAATACGG
TGCAGAGCCAGACAGGAAGGAATAATGTCAAGCCCCGGCCAGCAAGTGGGCTTTATTGCATAAGTGACAT
CGTCCTTTTCCCCAAGATAGAAAGGCAGGAGAGTGTCTTCTGCATGAATATGAAGATCTGGTACCCATCC
GTGATACATTGAGGCTGTTCCCTGGGGGTCGTTACCTTCCACGAGCAAAACACGTAGCCCCTTCAGAGCC
AGATCCTGAGCAAGATGAACAGAAACTGAGGTTTTGTAAACGCCACCTTTATGGGCAGCAACCCCGATCA
CCGGTGGAAATACGTCTTCAGCACGTCGCAATCGCGTACCAAACACATCACGCATATGATTAATTTGTTC
AATTGTATAACCAACACGTTGCTCAACCCGTCCTCGAATTTCCATATCCGGGTGCGGTAGTCGCCCTGCT
TTCTCGGCATCTCTGATAGCCTGAGAAGAAACCCCAACTAAATCCGCTGCTTCACCTATTCTCCAGCGCC
GGGTTATTTTCCTCGCTTCCGGGCTGTCATCATTAAACTGTGCAATGGCGATAGCCTTCGTCATTTCATG
ACCAGCGTTTATGCACTGGTTAAGTGTTTCCATGAGTTTCATTCTGAACATCCTTTAATCATTGCTTTGC
GTTTTTTTATTAAATCTTGCAATTTACTGCAAAGCAACAACAAAATCGCAAAGTCATCAAAAAACCGCAA
AGTTGTTTAAAATAAGAGCAACACTACAAAAGGAGATAAGAAGAGCACATACCTCAGTCACTTATTATCA
CTAGCGCTCGCCGCAGCCGTGTAACCGAGCATAGCGAGCGAACTGGCGAGGAAGCAAAGAAGAACTGTTC
TGTCAGATAGCTCTTACGCTCAGCGCAAGAAGAAATATCCACCGTGGGAAAAACTCCAGGTAGAGGTACA
CACGCGGATAGCCAATTCAGAGTAATAAACTGTGATAATCAACCCTCATCAATGATGACGAACTAACCCC
CGATATCAAGTCACATGACGAAGGGAAAGAGAAGGAAATCAACTGTGACAAACTGCCCTCAAATTTGGCT
TCCTTAAAAATTACAGTTCAAAAAGTATGAGAAAATCCATGCAGGCTGAAGGAAACAGCAAAACTGTGAC
AAATTACCCTCAGTAGGTCAGAACAAATGTGACGAACCACCCTCAAATCTGTGACAGATAACCCTCAGAC
TATCCTGTCGTCATGGAAGTGATATCGCGGAAGGAAAATACGATATGAGTCGTCTGGCGGCCTTTCTTTT
TCTCAATGTATGAGAGGCGCATTGGAGTTCTGCTGTTGATCTCATTAACACAGACCTGCAGGAAGCGGCG
GCGGAAGTCAGGCATACGCTGGTAACTTTGAGGCAGCTGGTAACGCTCTATGATCCAGTCGATTTTCAGA
GAGACGATGCCTGAGCCATCCGGCTTACGATACTGACACAGGGATTCGTATAAACGCATGGCATACGGAT
TGGTGATTTCTTTTGTTTCACTAAGCCGAAACTGCGTAAACCGGTTCTGTAACCCGATAAAGAAGGGAAT
GAGATATGGGTTGATATGTACACTGTAAAGCCCTCTGGATGGACTGTGCGCACGTTTGATAAACCAAGGA
AAAGATTCATAGCCTTTTTCATCGCCGGCATCCTCTTCAGGGCGATAAAAAACCACTTCCTTCCCCGCGA
AACTCTTCAATGCCTGCCGTATATCCTTACTGGCTTCCGCAGAGGTCAATCCGAATATTTCAGCATATTT
AGCAACATGGATCTCGCAGATACCGTCATGTTCCTGTAGGGTGCCATCAGATTTTCTGATCTGGTCAACG
AACAGATACAGCATACGTTTTTGATCCCGGGAGAGACTATATGCCGCCTCAGTGAGGTCGTTTGACTGGA
CGATTCGCGGGCTATTTTTACGTTTCTTGTGATTGATAACCGCTGTTTCCGCCATGACAGATCCATGTGA
AGTGTGACAAGTTTTTAGATTGTCACACTAAATAAAAAAGAGTCAATAAGCAGGGATAACTTTGTGAAAA
AACAGCTTCTTCTGAGGGCAATTTGTCACAGGGTTAAGGGCAATTTGTCACAGACAGGACTGTCATTTGA
GGGTGATTTGTCACACTGAAAGGGCAATTTGTCACAACACCTTCTCTAGAACCAGCATGGATAAAGGCCT
ACAAGGCGCTCTAAAAAAGAAGATCTAAAAACTATAAAAAAAATAATTATAAAAATATCCCCGTGGATAA
GTGGATAACCCCAAGGGAAGTTTTTTCAGGCATCGTGTGTAAGCAGAATATATAAGTGCTGTTCCCTGGT
GCTTCCTCGCTCACTCGACCGGGAGGGTTCGAGAAGGGGGGGCACCCCCCTTCGGCGTGCGCGGTCACGC
GCACAGGGCGCAGCCCTGGTTAAAAACAAGGTTTATAAATATTGGTTTAAAAGCAGGTTAAAAGACAGGT
TAGCGGTGGCCGAAAAACGGGCGGAAACCCTTGCAAATGCTGGATTTTCTGCCTGTGGACAGCCCCTCAA
ATGTCAATAGGTGCGCCCCTCATCTGTCAGCACTCTGCCCCTCAAGTGTCAAGGATCGCGCCCCTCATCT
GTCAGTAGTCGCGCCCCTCAAGTGTCAATACCGCAGGGCACTTATCCCCAGGCTTGTCCACATCATCTGT
GGGAAACTCGCGTAAAATCAGGCGTTTTCGCCGATTTGCGAGGCTGGCCAGCTCCACGTCGCCGGCCGAA
ATCGAGCCTGCCCCTCATCTGTCAACGCCGCGCCGGGTGAGTCGGCCCCTCAAGTGTCAACGTCCGCCCC
TCATCTGTCAGTGAGGGCCAAGTTTTCCGCGAGGTATCCACAACGCCGGCGGCCGGCCGCGGTGTCTCGC
ACACGGCTTCGACGGCGTTTCTGGCGCGTTTGCAGGGCCATAGACGGCCGCCAGCCCAGCGGCGAGGGCA
ACCAGCCGAGGGCTTCGCCCTGTCGCTCGACTGCGGCGAGCACTACTGGCTGTAAAAGGACAGACCACAT
CATGGTTCTGTGTTCATTAGGTTGTTCTGTCCATTGCTGACATAATCCGCTCCACTTCAACGTAACACCG
CACGAAGATTTCTATTGTTCCTGAAGGCATATTCAAATCGTTTTCGTTACCGCTTGCAGGCATCATGACA
GAACACTACTTCCTATAAACGCTACACAGGCTCCTGAGATTAATAATGCGGATCTCTACGATAATGGGAG
ATTTTCCCGACTGTTTCGTTCGCTTCTCAGTGGATAACAGCCAGCTTCTCTGTTTAACAGACAAAAACAG
CATATCCACTCAGTTCCACATTTCCATATAAAGGCCAAGGCATTTATTCTCAGGATAATTGTTTCAGCAT
CGCAACCGCATCAGACTCCGGCATCGCAAACTGCACCCGGTGCCGGGCAGCCACATCCAGCGCAAAAACC
TTCGTGTAGACTTCCGTTGAACTGATGGACTTATGTCCCATCAGGCTTTGCAGAACTTTCAGCGGTATAC
CGGCATACAGCATGTGCATCGCATAGGAATGGCGGAACGTATGTGGTGTGACCGGAACAGAGAACGTCAC
ACCGTCAGCAGCAGCGGCGGCAACCGCCTCCCCAATCCAGGTCCTGACCGTTCTGTCCGTCACTTCCCAG
ATCCGCGCTTTCTCTGTCCTTCCTGTGCGACGGTTACGCCGCTCCATGAGCTTATCGCGAATAAATACCT
GTGACGGAAGATCACTTCGCAGAATAAATAAATCCTGGTGTCCCTGTTGATACCGGGAAGCCCTGGGCCA
ACTTTTGGCGAAAATGAGACGTTGATCGGCACGTAAGAGGTTCCAACTTTCACCATAATGAAATAAGATC
ACTACCGGGCGTATTTTTTGAGTTATCGAGATTTTCAGGAGCTAAGGAAGCTAAAATGGAGAAAAAAATC
ACTGGATATACCACCGTTGATATATCCCAATGGCATCGTAAAGAACATTTTGAGGCATTTCAGTCAGTTG
CTCAATGTACCTATAACCAGACCGTTCAGCTGGATATTACGGCCTTTTTAAAGACCGTAAAGAAAAATAA
GCACAAGTTTTATCCGGCCTTTATTCACATTCTTGCCCGCCTGATGAATGCTCATCCGGAATTTCGTATG
GCAATGAAAGACGGTGAGCTGGTGATATGGGATAGTGTTCACCCTTGTTACACCGTTTTCCATGAGCAAA
CTGAAACGTTTTCATCGCTCTGGAGTGAATACCACGACGATTTCCGGCAGTTTCTACACATATATTCGCA
AGATGTGGCGTGTTACGGTGAAAACCTGGCCTATTTCCCTAAAGGGTTTATTGAGAATATGTTTTTCGTC
TCAGCCAATCCCTGGGTGAGTTTCACCAGTTTTGATTTAAACGTGGCCAATATGGACAACTTCTTCGCCC
CCGTTTTCACCATGGGCAAATATTATACGCAAGGCGACAAGGTGCTGATGCCGCTGGCGATTCAGGTTCA
TCATGCCGTTTGTGATGGCTTCCATGTCGGCAGAATGCTTAATGAATTACAACAGTACTGCGATGAGTGG
CAGGGCGGGGCGTAATTTTTTTAAGGCAGTTATTGGTGCCCTTAAACGCCTGGTTGCTACGCCTGAATAA
GTGATAATAAGCGGATGAATGGCAGAAATTCGATGATAAGCTGTCAAACATGAGAATTGGTCGACGGCCC
GGGCGGCCGCAAGGAGTTCGCGTTGGCCGATTCATTAATGCAGCTGGCACGACAGGTTTCCCGACTGGAA
AGCGGGCAGTGAGCGCAACGCAATTAATGTGAGTTAGCTCACTCATTAGGCACCCCAGGCTTTACACTTT
ATGCTTCCGGCTCGTATGTTGTGTGGAATTGTGAGCGGATAACAATTTCACACAGGAAACAGCTATGACC
ATGATTACGCCAAGCTATTTAGGTGAGACTATAGAATACTCAAGCTTGCATGCCTGCAGGTCGACTCTAG
AGGATCCCACATTATTGAAGCATTTATCAGGGTTATTGTCTCATGAGCGGATACATATTTGAATGTATTT
AGAAAAATAAACAAATAGGGGTTCCGCGCACATTTCCCCGAAAAGTGCCACCTGACGTGTCGACGCGGCC
GCTAGCGATGACCCTGCTGATTGGTTCGCTGACCATTTCCGGGTGCGGGACGGCGTTACCAGAAACTCAG
AAGGTTCGTCCAACCAAACCGACTCTGACGGCAGTTTACGAGAGAGATGATAGGGTCTGCTTCAGTAAGC
CAGATGCTACACAATTAGGCTTGTACATATTGTCGTTAGAACGCGGCTACAATTAATACATAACCTTATG
TATCATACACATACGATTTAGGTGACACTATAGAGTAAATCCTGTGTGCTAATTGAGGTGCATTGGTCTG
CAAATCGAGTTGCTAGGCAATAAACACATTTGGATTAATTTTAATCGTTCGTTGAGCGATTAGCAGAGAA
CTGACCAGAACATGTCTGGTCGTAAAGCTCAGGGAAAAACCCTGGGCGTCAATATGGTACGACGAGGAGT
TCGCTCCTTGTCAAACGAGCTCATGGTGAGCAAGGGCGAGGAGGACAACATGGCCATCATCAAGGAGTTC
ATGCGCTTCAAGGTGCACATGGAGGGCTCCGTGAACGGCCACGAGTTCGAGATCGAGGGCGAGGGCGAGG
GCCGCCCCTACGAGGGCACCCAGACCGCCAAGCTGAAGGTGACCAAGGGCGGCCCCCTGCCCTTCGCCTG
GGACATCCTGTCCCCTCAGTTCATGTACGGCTCCAAGGCCTACGTGAAGCACCCCGCCGACATCCCCGAC
TACTTGAAGCTGTCCTTCCCCGAGGGCTTCAAGTGGGAGCGCGTGATGAACTTCGAGGACGGCGGCGTGG
TGACCGTGACCCAGGACTCCTCCCTGCAGGACGGCGAGTTCATCTACAAGGTGAAGCTGCGCGGCACCAA
CTTCCCCTCCGACGGCCCCGTAATGCAGAAGAAGACCATGGGCTGGGAGGCCTCCTCCGAGCGGATGTAC
CCCGAGGACGGCGCCCTGAAGGGCGAGATCAAGCAGAGGCTGAAGCTGAAGGACGGCGGCCACTACGACG
CCGAGGTCAAGACCACCTACAAGGCCAAGAAGCCCGTGCAGCTGCCCGGCGCCTACAACGTCAACATCAA
GCTGGACATCACCTCCCACAACGAGGACTACACCATCGTGGAACAGTACGAGCGCGCCGAGGGCCGCCAC
TCCACCGGCGGCATGGACGAGCTGTACAAGACCGGTAACTTTGACCTTCTCAAGTTGGCCGGCGACGTCG
AGTCCAACCCAGGGCCCCTGCAGCAAATTTTCGTGAAGACCCTGACGGGCAAGACCATCACTCTTGAGGT
CGAGCCCAGTGACACCATCGAGAATGTCAAGGCCAAGATCCAAGACAAGGAAGGCATCCCACCTGACCAG
CAGAGGCTGATATTCGCGGGCAAACAGCTGGAGGATGGCCGCACCCTGTCCGACTACAACATCCAGAAAG
AGTCCACCTTGCACCTGGTGCTGTGTCTCCGCGGTGGAATGTCCGGTCGTAAAGCCCAGGGCAAAACCCT
AGGCGTAAATATGGTCCGACGCGGAGTCCGCTCATTGTCGAACAAAATAAAACAAAAAACAAAACAAATT
GGAAACAGACCTGGACCTTCAAGAGGTGTTCAAGGATTTATCTTTTTCTTTTTGTTCAACATTTTGACTG
GAAAAAAGATCACAGCCCACCTAAAGAGGTTGTGGAAAATGCTGGACCCAAGACAAGGCTTGGCTGTTCT
AAGGAAAGTCAAGAGAGTGGTGGCCAGTTTGATGAGAGGATTGTCCTCAAGGAAACGCCGTTCCCATGAT
GTTCTGACTGTGCAATTCCTAATTTTGGGAATGCTGTTGATGACGGGTGGAGTGACCTTGGTGCGGAAAA
ACAGATGGTTGCTCCTAAATGTGACATCTGAGGACCTCGGGAAAACATTCTCTGTGGGCACAGGCAACTG
CACAACAAACATTTTGGAAGCCAAGTACTGGTGCCCAGACTCAATGGAATACAACTGTCCCAATCTCAGT
CCAAGAGAGGAGCCAGATGACATTGATTGCTGGTGCTATGGGGTGGAAAACGTTAGAGTCGCATATGGTA
AGTGTGACTCAGCAGGCAGGTCTAGGAGGTCAAGAAGGGCCATTGACTTGCCTACGCATGAAAACCATGG
TTTGAAGACCCGGCAAGAAAAATGGATGACTGGAAGAATGGGTGAAAGGCAACTCCAAAAGATTGAGAGA
TGGTTCGTGAGGAACCCCTTTTTTGCAGTGACGGCTCTGACCATTGCCTACCTTGTGGGAAGCAACATGA
CGCAACGAGTCGTGATTGCCCTACTGGTCTTGGCTGTTGGTCCGGCCTACTCAGCTCACTGCATTGGAAT
TACTGACAGGGATTTCATTGAGGGGGTGCATGGAGGAACTTGGGTTTCAGCTACCCTGGAGCAAGACAAG
TGTGTCACTGTTATGGCCCCTGACAAGCCTTCATTGGACATCTCACTAGAGACAGTAGCCATTGATAGAC
CTGCTGAGGTGAGGAAAGTGTGTTACAATGCAGTTCTCACTCATGTGAAGATTAATGACAAGTGCCCCAG
CACTGGAGAGGCCCACCTAGCCGAAGAGAACGAAGGGGACAATGCGTGCAAGCGCACTTATTCTGATAGA
GGCTGGGGCAATGGCTGTGGCCTATTTGGGAAAGGGAGCATTGTGGCATGCGCCAAATTCACTTGTGCCA
AATCCATGAGTTTGTTTGAGGTTGATCAGACCAAAATTCAGTATGTCATCAGAGCACAATTGCATGTAGG
GGCCAAGCAGGAAAATTGGAATACCGACATTAAGACTCTCAAGTTTGATGCCCTGTCAGGCTCCCAGGAA
GTCGAGTTCATTGGGTATGGAAAAGCTACACTGGAATGCCAGGTGCAAACTGCGGTGGACTTTGGTAACA
GTTACATCGCTGAGATGGAAACAGAGAGCTGGATAGTGGACAGACAGTGGGCCCAGGACTTGACCCTGCC
ATGGCAGAGTGGAAGTGGCGGGGTGTGGAGAGAGATGCATCATCTTGTCGAATTTGAACCTCCGCATGCC
GCCACTATCAGAGTACTGGCCCTGGGAAACCAGGAAGGCTCCTTGAAAACAGCTCTTACTGGCGCAATGA
GGGTTACAAAGGACACAAATGACAACAACCTTTACAAACTACATGGTGGACATGTTTCTTGCAGAGTGAA
ATTGTCAGCTTTGACACTCAAGGGGACATCCTACAAAATATGCACTGACAAAATGTTTTTTGTCAAGAAC
CCAACTGACACTGGCCATGGCACTGTTGTGATGCAGGTGAAAGTGTCAAAAGGAGCCCCCTGCAGGATTC
CAGTGATAGTAGCTGATGATCTTACAGCGGCAATCAATAAAGGCATTTTGGTTACAGTTAACCCCATCGC
CTCAACCAATGATGATGAAGTGCTGATTGAGGTGAACCCACCTTTTGGAGACAGCTACATTATCGTTGGG
AGAGGAGATTCACGTCTCACTTACCAGTGGCACAAAGAGGGAAGCTCAATAGGAAAGTTGTTCACTCAGA
CCATGAAAGGCGTGGAACGCCTGGCCGTCATGGGAGACACCGCCTGGGATTTCAGCTCCGCTGGAGGGTT
CTTCACTTCGGTTGGGAAAGGAATTCATACGGTGTTTGGCTCTGCCTTTCAGGGGCTATTTGGCGGCTTG
AACTGGATAACAAAGGTCATCATGGGGGCGGTACTTATATGGGTTGGCATCAACACAAGAAACATGACAA
TGTCCATGAGCATGATCTTGGTAGGAGTGATCATGATGTTTTTGTCTCTAGGAGTTGGGGCGGATCAAGG
ATGCGCCATCAACTTTGGCAAGAGAGAGCTCGGATCACGGTCCGGGACACGCGTGTACATGGACGCAGTC
TTTGAATACACCATAGACTGCGATGGATCTATCTTGGGTGCAGCGGTGAACGGAAAAAAGAGTGCCCATG
GCTCTCCAACATTTTGGATGGGAAGTCATGAAGTAAATGGGACATGGATGATCCACACCTTGGAGGCATT
AGATTACAAGGAGTGTGAGTGGCCACTGACACATACGATTGGAACATCAGTTGAAGAGAGTGAAATGTTC
ATGCCGAGATCAATCGGAGGCCCAGTTAGCTCTCACAATCATATCCCTGGATACAAGGTTCAGACGAACG
GACCTTGGATGCAGGTACCACTAGAAGTGAAGAGAGAAGCTTGCCCAGGGACTAGCGTGATCATTGATGG
CAACTGTGATGGACGGGGAAAATCAACCAGATCCACCACGGATAGCGGGAAAGTTATTCCTGAATGGTGT
TGCCGCTCCTGCACAATGCCGCCTGTGAGCTTCCATGGTAGTGATGGGTGTTGGTATCCCATGGAAATTA
GGCCAAGGAAAACGCATGAAAGCCATCTGGTGCGCTCCTGGGTTACAGCTGGAGAAATACATGCTGTCCC
TTTTGGTTTGGTGAGCATGATGATAGCAATGGAAGTGGTCCTAAGGAAAAGACAGGGACCAAAGCAAATG
TTGGTTGGAGGAGTAGTGCTCTTGGGAGCAATGCTGGTCGGGCAAGTAACTCTCCTTGATTTGCTGAAAC
TCACAGTGGCTGTGGGATTGCATTTCCATGAGATGAACAATGGAGGAGACGCCATGTATATGGCGTTGAT
TGCTGCCTTTTCAATCAGACCAGGGCTGCTCATCGGCTTTGGGCTCAGGACCCTATGGAGCCCTCGGGAA
CGCCTTGTGCTGACCCTAGGAGCAGCCATGGTGGAGATTGCCTTGGGTGGCGTGATGGGCGGCCTGTGGA
AGTATCTAAATGCAGTTTCTCTCTGCATCCTGACAATAAATGCTGTTGCTTCTAGGAAAGCATCAAATAC
CATCTTGCCCCTCATGGCTCTGTTGACACCTGTCACTATGGCTGAGGTGAGACTTGCCGCAATGTTCTTT
TGTGCCATGGTTATCATAGGGGTCCTTCACCAGAATTTCAAGGACACCTCCATGCAGAAGACTATACCTC
TGGTGGCCCTCACACTCACATCTTACCTGGGCTTGACACAACCTTTTTTGGGCCTGTGTGCATTTCTGGC
AACCCGCATATTTGGGCGAAGGAGTATCCCAGTGAATGAGGCACTCGCAGCAGCTGGTCTAGTGGGAGTG
CTGGCAGGACTGGCTTTTCAGGAGATGGAGAACTTCCTTGGTCCGATTGCAGTTGGAGGACTCCTGATGA
TGCTGGTTAGCGTGGCTGGGAGGGTGGATGGGCTAGAGCTCAAGAAGCTTGGTGAAGTTTCATGGGAAGA
GGAGGCGGAGATCAGCGGGAGTTCCGCCCGCTATGATGTGGCACTCAGTGAACAAGGGGAGTTCAAGCTG
CTTTCTGAAGAGAAAGTGCCATGGGACCAGGTTGTGATGACCTCGCTGGCCTTGGTTGGGGCTGCCCTCC
ATCCATTTGCTCTTCTGCTGGTCCTTGCTGGGTGGCTGTTTCATGTCAGGGGAGCGCGCAGAAGTGGTCA
CCGGAGAAGTGGGGATGTCTTGTGGGATATTCCCACTCCTAAGATCATCGAGGAATGTGAACATCTGGAG
GATGGGATTTATGGCATATTCCAGTCAACCTTCTTGGGGGCCTCCCAGCGAGGAGTGGGAGTGGCACAGG
GAGGGGTGTTCCACACAATGTGGCATGTCACAAGAGGAGCTTTCCTTGTCAGGAATGGCAAGAAGTTGAT
TCCATCTTGGGCTTCAGTAAAGGAAGACCTTGTCGCCTATGGTGGCTCATGGAAGTTGGAAGGCAGATGG
GATGGAGAGGAAGAGGTCCAGTTGATCGCGGCTGTTCCAGGAAAGAACGTGGTCAACGTCCAGACAAAAC
CGAGCTTGTTCAAAGTGAGGAATGGGGGAGAAATCGGGGCTGTCGCTCTTGACTATCCGAGTGGCACTTC
AGGATCTCCTATTGTTAACAGGAACGGAGAGGTGATTGGGCTGTACGGCAATGGCATCCTTGTCGGTGAC
AACTCCTTCGTGTCCGCCATATCCCAGACTGAGGTGAAGGAAGAAGGAAAGGAGGAGCTCCAAGAGATCC
CGACAATGCTAAAGAAAGGAATGACAACTGTCCTTGATTTTCATCCTGGAGCTGGGAAGACAAGACGTTT
CCTCCCACAGATCTTGGCCGAGTGCGCACGGAGACGCTTGCGCACTCTTGTGTTGGCCCCCACCAGGGTT
GTTCTTTCTGAAATGAAGGAGGCTTTTCACGGCCTGGACGTGAAATTCCACACACAGGCTTTTTCCGCTC
ACGGCAGCGGGAGAGAAGTCATTGATGCCATGTGCCATGCCACCCTAACTTACAGGATGTTGGAACCAAC
TAGGGTTGTTAACTGGGAAGTGATCATTATGGATGAAGCCCATTTTTTGGATCCAGCTAGCATAGCCGCT
AGAGGTTGGGCAGCGCACAGAGCTAGGGCAAATGAAAGTGCAACAATCTTGATGACAGCCACACCGCCTG
GGACTAGTGATGAATTTCCACATTCAAATGGTGAAATAGAAGATGTTCAAACGGACATACCCAGTGAGCC
CTGGAACACAGGGCATGACTGGATCCTGGCTGACAAAAGGCCCACGGCATGGTTCCTTCCATCCATCAGA
GCTGCAAATGTCATGGCTGCCTCTTTGCGTAAGGCTGGAAAGAGTGTGGTGGTCCTGAACAGGAAAACCT
TTGAGAGAGAATACCCCACGATAAAGCAGAAGAAACCTGACTTTATATTGGCCACTGACATAGCTGAAAT
GGGAGCCAACCTTTGCGTGGAGCGAGTGCTGGATTGCAGGACGGCTTTTAAGCCTGTGCTTGTGGATGAA
GGGAGGAAGGTGGCAATAAAAGGGCCACTTCGTATCTCCGCATCCTCTGCTGCTCAAAGGAGGGGGCGCA
TTGGGAGAAATCCCAACAGAGATGGAGACTCATACTACTATTCTGAGCCTACAAGTGAAAATAATGCCCA
CCACGTCTGCTGGTTGGAGGCCTCAATGCTCTTGGACAACATGGAGGTGAGGGGTGGAATGGTCGCCCCA
CTCTATGGCGTTGAAGGAACTAAAACACCAGTTTCCCCTGGTGAAATGAGACTGAGGGATGACCAGAGGA
AAGTCTTCAGAGAACTAGTGAGGAATTGTGACCTGCCCGTTTGGCTTTCGTGGCAAGTGGCCAAGGCTGG
TTTGAAGACGAATGATCGTAAGTGGTGTTTTGAAGGCCCTGAGGAACATGAGATCTTGAATGACAGCGGT
GAAACAGTGAAGTGCAGGGCTCCTGGAGGAGCAAAGAAGCCTCTGCGCCCAAGGTGGTGTGATGAAAGGG
TGTCATCTGACCAGAGTGCGCTGTCTGAATTTATTAAGTTTGCTGAAGGTAGGAGGGGAGCTGCTGAAGT
GCTAGTTGTGCTGAGTGAACTCCCTGATTTCCTGGCTAAAAAAGGTGGAGAGGCAATGGATACCATCAGT
GTGTTCCTCCACTCTGAGGAAGGCTCTAGGGCTTACCGCAATGCACTATCAATGATGCCTGAGGCAATGA
CAATAGTCATGCTGTTTATACTGGCTGGACTACTGACATCGGGAATGGTCATCTTTTTCATGTCTCCCAA
AGGCATCAGTAGAATGTCTATGGCGATGGGCACAATGGCCGGCTGTGGATATCTCATGTTCCTTGGAGGC
GTCAAACCCACTCACATCTCCTATGTCATGCTCATATTCTTTGTCCTGATGGTGGTTGTGATCCCCGAGC
CAGGGCAACAAAGGTCCATCCAAGACAACCAAGTGGCATACCTCATTATTGGCATCCTGACGCTGGTTTC
AGCGGTGGCAGCCAACGAGCTAGGCATGCTGGAGAAAACCAAAGAGGACCTCTTTGGGAAGAAGAACTTA
ATTCCATCTAGTGCTTCACCCTGGAGTTGGCCGGATCTTGACCTGAAGCCAGGAGCTGCCTGGACAGTGT
ACGTTGGCATTGTTACAATGCTCTCTCCAATGTTGCACCACTGGATCAAAGTCGAATATGGCAACCTGTC
TCTGTCTGGAATAGCCCAGTCAGCCTCAGTCCTTTCTTTCATGGACAAGGGGATACCATTCATGAAGATG
AATATCTCGGTCATAATGCTGCTGGTCAGTGGCTGGAATTCAATAACAGTGATGCCTCTGCTCTGTGGCA
TAGGGTGCGCCATGCTCCACTGGTCTCTCATTTTACCTGGAATCAAAGCGCAGCAGTCAAAGCTTGCACA
GAGAAGGGTGTTCCATGGCGTTGCCAAGAACCCTGTGGTTGATGGGAATCCAACAGTTGACATTGAGGAA
GCTCCTGAAATGCCTGCCCTTTATGAGAAGAAACTGGCTCTATATCTCCTTCTTGCTCTCAGCCTAGCTT
CTGTTGCCATGTGCAGAACGCCCTTTTCATTGGCTGAAGGCATTGTCCTAGCATCAGCTGCCTTAGGGCC
GCTCATAGAGGGAAACACCAGCCTTCTTTGGAATGGACCCATGGCTGTCTCCATGACAGGAGTCATGAGG
GGGAATCACTATGCTTTTGTGGGAGTCATGTACAATCTATGGAAGATGAAAACTGGACGCCGGGGGAGCG
CGAATGGAAAAACTTTGGGTGAAGTCTGGAAGAGGGAACTGAATCTGTTGGACAAGCGACAGTTTGAGTT
GTATAAAAGGACCGACATTGTGGAGGTGGATCGTGATACGGCACGCAGGCATTTGGCCGAAGGGAAGGTG
GACACCGGGGTGGCGGTCTCCAGGGGGACCGCAAAGTTAAGGTGGTTCCATGAGCGTGGCTATGTCAAGC
TGGAAGGTAGGGTGATTGACCTGGGGTGTGGCCGCGGAGGCTGGTGTTACTACGCTGCTGCGCAAAAGGA
AGTGAGTGGGGTCAAAGGATTTACTCTTGGAAGAGACGGCCATGAGAAACCCATGAATGTGCAAAGTCTG
GGATGGAACATCATCACCTTCAAGGACAAAACTGATATCCACCGCCTAGAACCAGTGAAATGTGACACCC
TTTTGTGTGACATTGGAGAGTCATCATCGTCATCGGTCACAGAGGGGGAAAGGACCGTGAGAGTTCTTGA
TACTGTAGAAAAATGGCTGGCTTGTGGGGTTGACAACTTCTGTGTGAAGGTGTTAGCTCCATACATGCCA
GATGTTCTTGAGAAACTGGAATTGCTCCAAAGGAGGTTTGGCGGAACAGTGATCAGGAACCCTCTCTCCA
GGAATTCCACTCATGAAATGTACTACGTGTCTGGAGCCCGCAGCAATGTCACATTTACTGTGAACCAAAC
ATCCCGCCTCCTGATGAGGAGAATGAGGCGTCCAACTGGAAAAGTGACCCTGGAGGCTGACGTCATCCTC
CCAATTGGGACACGCAGTGTTGAGACAGACAAGGGACCCCTGGACAAAGAGGCCATAGAAGAAAGGGTTG
AGAGGATAAAATCTGAGTACATGACCTCTTGGTTTTATGACAATGACAACCCCTACAGGACCTGGCACTA
CTGTGGCTCCTATGTCACAAAAACCTCAGGAAGTGCGGCGAGCATGGTAAATGGTGTTATTAAAATTCTG
ACATATCCATGGGACAGGATAGAGGAGGTCACAAGAATGGCAATGACTGACACAACCCCTTTTGGACAGC
AAAGAGTGTTTAAAGAAAAAGTTGACACCAGAGCAAAGGATCCACCAGCGGGAACTAGGAAGATCATGAA
AGTTGTCAACAGGTGGCTGTTCCGCCACCTGGCCAGAGAAAAGAACCCCAGACTGTGCACAAAGGAAGAA
TTTATTGCAAAAGTCCGAAGTCATGCAGCCATTGGAGCTTACCTGGAAGAACAAGAACAGTGGAAGACTG
CCAATGAGGCTGTCCAAGACCCAAAGTTCTGGGAACTGGTGGATGAAGAAAGGAAGCTGCACCAACAAGG
CAGGTGTCGGACTTGTGTGTACAACATGATGGGGAAAAGAGAGAAGAAGCTGTCAGAGTTTGGGAAAGCA
AAGGGAAGCCGTGCCATATGGTATATGTGGCTGGGAGCGCGGTATCTTGAGTTTGAGGCCCTGGGATTCC
TGAATGAGGACCATTGGGCTTCCAGGGAAAACTCAGGAGGAGGAGTGGAAGGCATTGGCTTACAATACCT
AGGATATGTGATCAGAGACCTGGCTGCAATGGATGGTGGTGGATTCTACGCGGATGACACCGCTGGATGG
GACACGCGCATCACAGAGGCAGACCTTGATGATGAACAGGAGATCTTGAACTACATGAGCCCACATCACA
AAAAACTGGCACAAGCAGTGATGGAAATGACATACAAGAACAAAGTGGTGAAAGTGTTGAGACCAGCCCC
AGGAGGGAAAGCCTACATGGATGTCATAAGTCGACGAGACCAGAGAGGATCCGGGCAGGTAGTGACTTAT
GCTCTGAACACCATCACCAACTTGAAAGTCCAATTGATCAGAATGGCAGAAGCAGAGATGGTGATACATC
ACCAACATGTTCAAGATTGTGATGAATCAGTTCTGACCAGGCTGGAGGCATGGCTCACTGAGCACGGATG
TGACAGACTGAAGAGGATGGCGGTGAGTGGAGACGACTGTGTGGTCCGGCCCATCGATGACAGGTTCGGC
CTGGCCCTGTCCCATCTCAACGCCATGTCCAAGGTTAGAAAGGACATATCTGAATGGCAGCCATCAAAAG
GGTGGAATGATTGGGAGAATGTGCCCTTCTGTTCCCACCACTTCCATGAACTACAGCTGAAGGATGGCAG
GAGGATTGTGGTGCCTTGCCGAGAACAGGACGAGCTCATTGGGAGAGGAAGGGTGTCTCCAGGAAACGGC
TGGATGATCAAGGAAACAGCTTGCCTCAGCAAAGCCTATGCCAACATGTGGTCACTGATGTATTTTCACA
AAAGGGACATGAGGCTACTGTCATTGGCTGTTTCCTCAGCTGTTCCCACCTCATGGGTTCCACAAGGACG
CACAACATGGTCGATTCATGGGAAAGGGGAGTGGATGACCACGGAAGACATGCTTGAGGTGTGGAACAGA
GTATGGATAACCAACAACCCACACATGCAGGACAAGACAATGGTGAAAAAATGGAGAGATGTCCCTTATC
TAACCAAGAGACAAGACAAGCTGTGCGGATCACTGATTGGAATGACCAATAGGGCCACCTGGGCCTCCCA
CATCCATTTAGTCATCCATCGTATCCGAACGCTGATTGGACAGGAGAAATACACTGACTACCTAACAGTC
ATGGACAGGTATTCTGTGGATGCTGACCTGCAACTGGGTGAGCTTATCTGAAACACCATCTAACAGGAAT
AACCGGGATACAAACCACGGGTGGAGAACCGGACTCCCCACAACCTGAAACCGGGATATAAACCACGGCT
GGAGAACCGGACTCCGCACTTAAAATGAAACAGAAACCGGGATAAAAACTACGGATGGAGAACCGGACTC
CACACATTGAGACAGAAGAAGTTGTCAGCCCAGAACCCCACACGAGTTTTGCCACTGCTAAGCTGTGAGG
CAGTGCAGGCTGGGACAGCCGACCTCCAGGTTGCGAAAAACCTGGTTTCTGGGACCTCCCACCCCAGAGT
AAAAAGAACGGAGCCTCCGCTACCACCCTCCCACGTGGTGGTAGAAAGACGGGGTCTAGAGGTTAGAGGA
GACCCTCCAGGGAACAAATAGTGGGACCATATTGACGCCAGGGAAAGACCGGAGTGGTTCTCTGCTTTTC
CTCCAGAGGTCTGTGAGCACAGTTTGCTCAAGAATAAGCAGACCTTTGGATGACAAACACAAAACCACTC
GAGCAAGACGTTTCCCGTTGAATATGGCTCATAACACCCCTTGTATTACTGTTTATGTAAGCAGACAGTT
TTATTGTTCATGATGATATATTTTTATCTTGTGCAATGTAACATCAGAGATTTTGAGACACAACGTGGCT
TTGTTGAATAAATCGAACTTTTGCTGAGTTGAAGGATCAGATCACGCATCTTCCCGACAACGCAGACCGT
TCCGTGGCAAAGCAAAAGTTCAAAATCACCAACTGGTCCACCTACAACAAAGCTCTCATCAACCGTGGCT
CCCTCACTTTCTGGCTGGATGATGGGGCGATTCAGGCCTGGTATGAGTCAGCAACACCTTCTTCACGAGG
CAGACCTCAGCGCTAGCGGAGTGTAGTGGGATCCCCGGGTACCGAGCTCGAATTCGCCCTATAGTGAGTC
GTATTACAATTCACTGGCCGTCGTTTTACAACGTCGTGACTGGGAAAACCCTGGCGTTACCCAACTTAAT
CGCCTTGCAGCACATCCCCCTTTCGCCAGCTGGCGTAATAGCGAAGAGGCCCGCACCGATCGCCCTTCCC
AACAGTTGCGCAGCTGAATGGCGAATGGCGCCTGATGCGGTATTTTCTCCTTACGCATCTGTGCGGTATT
TCACACCGCATATGGTGCACTCTCAGTACAATCTGCTCTGATGCCGCATAGTTAAGCCAGCCCCGACACC
CGCCAACACCCGCTGACGCGAACCCCTTGCGGCC
